# Supplementary material for: Reliable, scalable functional genetics in bloodstream-form Trypanosoma congolense in vitro and in vivo
Source: PLoS Pathog. 2021 Jan 22;17(1):e1009224. doi: 10.1371/journal.ppat.1009224 (PMC7870057; doi:10.1371/journal.ppat.1009224)
Supplement: S1 Dataset — Annotated sequences are provided in GenBank format and were used to generate graphical maps. (ZIP) [file ppat.1009224.s006.zip › S1_Dataset/pTcoLUC1.gb]

LOCUS       pTcoLUC1        6587 bp ds-DNA   circular     12-AUG-2020
DEFINITION  .
ACCESSION   
VERSION     
SOURCE      .
  ORGANISM  .
COMMENT     
            
            
COMMENT     ApEinfo:methylated:1
FEATURES             Location/Qualifiers
     promoter        134..508
                     /label=rRNA promoter
                     /ApEinfo_fwdcolor=#8986ff
                     /ApEinfo_revcolor=#8986ff
     misc_feature    2324..2557
                     /label=TcoL5-L15 intergenic
                     /ApEinfo_fwdcolor=#828282
                     /ApEinfo_revcolor=#828282
     5'UTR           533..650
                     /label=ACT 5'
                     /ApEinfo_fwdcolor=#bfbfbf
                     /ApEinfo_revcolor=#bfbfbf
     CDS             665..2317
                     /label=Luciferase
                     /ApEinfo_fwdcolor=#ffcc00
                     /ApEinfo_revcolor=#ffcc00
     3'UTR           3411..3693
                     /label=ACT 3'
                     /ApEinfo_fwdcolor=#bfbfbf
                     /ApEinfo_revcolor=#bfbfbf
     CDS             2571..3365
                     /label=NEO
                     /ApEinfo_fwdcolor=#4682b4
                     /ApEinfo_revcolor=#4682b4
     rep_origin      5562..6244
                     /label=ColE1 origin
                     /ApEinfo_fwdcolor=gray50
                     /ApEinfo_revcolor=gray50
     CDS             4805..5464
                     /label=AmpR
                     /ApEinfo_fwdcolor=#d8b6b0
                     /ApEinfo_revcolor=#d8b6b0
     misc_feature    3747..4093
                     /label=rDNA Upstream region
                     /ApEinfo_fwdcolor=#0089ff
                     /ApEinfo_revcolor=#0089ff
ORIGIN
        1 TTGTGAGCGG ATAACAATTT CACACAGGAA ACAGCTATGA CCATGATTAC GCCAAGCTCG
       61 GAATTAACCC TCACTAAAGG GAACAAAAGC TGgagctcgc ggccgCccta accctgacct
      121 tgagggtata taacaatcag aacctccgtc tgggcacGct cCcaaatggc ctatataacc
      181 gtcacaaata cgaaagtgga aaaaaacatg tacaaaaaac gaaaaaaggg ctatataacc
      241 gtcaggaatg tcAGacgggt aggtacaagt agtaaaacgc ggaattcctt atgtattcgc
      301 gaaagtaagt tttggtgcCG cttctcgaat tcacAgacgg atgctgttta actgtcatcc
      361 tacgatttcc ttcagaaggt tcatgtgaat gctgtgtgtg ggctgggttc caccTgtgtg
      421 gtggtgggtt ggcggctttt tgctgtcctt ccaaagcctg agtaacagcg agtcatgctg
      481 tgagcgtgtG tGttttttcC tcacacgccg tgtttgccct gtgtgtAGAC CCGGGCACAG
      541 CAAGGTCTTC TGAAATTCAT GTTTTTTTTT TTTTTTTACT CTGCATTGCA GTCTCCGCTC
      601 TTATTTAGTT TTGCTTTACG TAAGGTCTCG TTGCTGCCAT AAAATAAGCT ATATCACCGG
      661 ATCCATGGAA GACGCCAAAA ACATAAAGAA AGGCCCGGCG CCATTCTATC CTCTAGAGGA
      721 TGGAACCGCT GGAGAGCAAC TGCATAAGGC TATGAAGAGA TACGCCCTGG TTCCTGGAAC
      781 AATTGCTTTT ACAGATGCAC ATATCGAGGT GAACATCACG TACGCGGAAT ACTTCGAAAT
      841 GTCCGTTCGG TTGGCAGAAG CTATGAAACG ATATGGGCTG AATACAAATC ACAGAATCGT
      901 CGTATGCAGT GAAAACTCTC TTCAATTCTT TATGCCGGTG TTGGGCGCGT TATTTATCGG
      961 AGTTGCAGTT GCGCCCGCGA ACGACATTTA TAATGAACGT GAATTGCTCA ACAGTATGAA
     1021 CATTTCGCAG CCTACCGTAG TGTTTGTTTC CAAAAAGGGG TTGCAAAAAA TTTTGAACGT
     1081 GCAAAAAAAA TTACCAATAA TCCAGAAAAT TATTATCATG GATTCTAAAA CGGATTACCA
     1141 GGGATTTCAG TCGATGTACA CGTTCGTCAC ATCTCATCTA CCTCCCGGTT TTAATGAATA
     1201 CGATTTTGTA CCAGAGTCCT TTGATCGTGA CAAAACAATT GCACTGATAA TGAATTCCTC
     1261 TGGATCTACT GGGTTACCTA AGGGTGTGGC CCTTCCGCAT AGAACTGCCT GCGTCAGATT
     1321 CTCGCATGCC AGAGATCCTA TTTTTGGCAA TCAAATCATT CCGGATACTG CGATTTTAAG
     1381 TGTTGTTCCA TTCCATCACG GTTTTGGAAT GTTTACTACA CTCGGATATT TGATATGTGG
     1441 ATTTCGAGTC GTCTTAATGT ATAGATTTGA AGAAGAGCTG TTTTTACGAT CCCTTCAGGA
     1501 TTACAAAATT CAAAGTGCGT TGCTAGTACC AACCCTATTT TCATTCTTCG CCAAAAGCAC
     1561 TCTGATTGAC AAATACGATT TATCTAATTT ACACGAAATT GCTTCTGGGG GCGCACCTCT
     1621 TTCGAAAGAA GTCGGGGAAG CGGTTGCAAA ACGCTTCCAT CTTCCAGGGA TACGACAAGG
     1681 ATATGGGCTC ACTGAGACTA CATCAGCTAT TCTGATTACA CCCGAGGGGG ATGATAAACC
     1741 GGGCGCGGTC GGTAAAGTTG TTCCATTTTT TGAAGCGAAG GTTGTGGATC TGGATACCGG
     1801 GAAAACGCTG GGCGTTAATC AGAGAGGCGA ATTATGTGTC AGAGGACCTA TGATTATGTC
     1861 CGGTTATGTA AACAATCCGG AAGCGACCAA CGCCTTGATT GACAAGGATG GATGGCTACA
     1921 TTCTGGAGAC ATAGCTTACT GGGACGAAGA CGAACACTTC TTCATAGTTG ACCGCTTGAA
     1981 GTCTTTAATT AAATACAAAG GATATCAGGT GGCCCCCGCT GAATTGGAAT CGATATTGTT
     2041 ACAACACCCC AACATCTTCG ACGCGGGCGT GGCAGGTCTT CCCGACGATG ACGCCGGTGA
     2101 ACTTCCCGCC GCCGTTGTTG TTTTGGAGCA CGGAAAGACG ATGACGGAAA AAGAGATCGT
     2161 GGATTACGTC GCCAGTCAAG TAACAACCGC GAAAAAGTTG CGCGGAGGAG TTGTGTTTGT
     2221 GGACGAAGTA CCGAAAGGTC TTACCGGAAA ACTCGACGCA AGAAAAATCA GAGAGATCCT
     2281 CATAAAGGCC AAGAAGGGCG GAAAGTCCAA ATTGTAAgat atcTCGTTAC TTCTCGTAAT
     2341 GATTCCTTTT TTTTTCTCTT GTGCATGAGT GCCTTTTTCT TTTCGTTTAT AAGTTAATTT
     2401 ATATGTTTTC CTCTCTTACC TTTTTAATGC GCTAAACCTC CTTTATTGTT GAAGTATTGC
     2461 CCCTGGTTCA CACACACCTT CCTCCGTGCT TGCTGAATTC CTATGATTGC TGTCGCCTCC
     2521 ATATTGCTGT TCTTGATCGT CAAGTAGTTC AGTGAAGACT AGTCATGGtt ATGATTGAAC
     2581 AAGATGGATT GCACGCAGGT TCTCCGGCCG CTTGGGTGGA GAGGCTATTC GGCTATGACT
     2641 GGGCACAACA GACAATCGGC TGCTCTGATG CCGCCGTGTT CCGGCTGTCA GCGCAGGGGC
     2701 GCCCGGTTCT TTTTGTCAAG ACCGACCTGT CCGGTGCCCT GAATGAACTG CAGGACGAGG
     2761 CAGCGCGGCT ATCGTGGCTG GCCACGACGG GCGTTCCTTG CGCAGCTGTG CTCGACGTTG
     2821 TCACTGAAGC GGGAAGGGAC TGGCTGCTAT TGGGCGAAGT GCCGGGGCAG GATCTCCTGT
     2881 CATCTCACCT TGCTCCTGCC GAGAAAGTAT CCATCATGGC TGATGCAATG CGGCGGCTGC
     2941 ATACGCTTGA TCCGGCTACC TGCCCATTCG ACCACCAAGC GAAACATCGC ATCGAGCGAG
     3001 CACGTACTCG GATGGAAGCC GGTCTTGTCG ATCAGGATGA TCTGGACGAA GAGCATCAGG
     3061 GGCTCGCGCC AGCCGAACTG TTCGCCAGGC TCAAGGCGCG CATGCCCGAC GGCGAGGATC
     3121 TCGTCGTGAC tCATGGCGAT GCCTGCTTGC CGAATATCAT GGTGGAAAAT GGCCGCTTTT
     3181 CTGGATTCAT CGACTGTGGC CGGCTGGGTG TGGCGGACCG CTATCAGGAC ATAGCGTTGG
     3241 CTACCCGTGA TATTGCTGAA GAGCTTGGCG GCGAATGGGC TGACCGCTTC CTCGTGCTTT
     3301 ACGGTATCGC CGCTCCCGAT TCGCAGCGCA TCGCCTTCTA TCGCCTTCTT GACGAGTTCT
     3361 TCTGACATAT GTACATATGT AGAGTAGATG CCGACCGGGA TCGATCCCCC GATCCTAACA
     3421 CCGGGTTGTG TGGCCAAAAT TGTTCTGTAG TCGCTGTGAG TTGACACGGC TAGTGCTTAT
     3481 GATTTTCCTC GCGTGTGGTG CCTGTACTCA GCCCTATGCC TTATTTGCAA CACATTTACG
     3541 TACAGCGCAC AAGAGAAGAG AAGATCACTT GAAGATAATA AATATAGGGT TGTAGGCATC
     3601 TTGTTTAACT CAAATTTTCT CGTCTTGGTG TGTCGACATG ATTGAAATAG TGCCACCAGT
     3661 TGTGTTTGAT GCGTTTGTTA TCTATGCAGT ATTCTGCAAG GCCtcatgga aggttttcca
     3721 cacctccact gtttgtgcat cactttTCAC TTTTCTTTTT TATATTGCCT TTCCTTAAAA
     3781 AGCGCACAAG CCACATCTTT AGGGACATGC AATCCCAACG AGCGGCGACC CTGACCCTGA
     3841 CCTGACCCTG ACCCTGACCT GACCCTGACC CTGACCTTGA CCTTGACCTG ACCCTGACCT
     3901 GACCCTGACC CTGACCCTGA CCTTGACCCT GACCCTGACC CTGACCTGAC CTTGACCCTG
     3961 ACCCTTACCT TGACCCTTAC CTTGACCCCG ACCCTGACCT GACCTTGACC TTGACCTGAC
     4021 CTTGACCTGA CCCTGACCCT GACCCTGACC CTGACCTGAC CTTGACCCTG ACCCTTACCT
     4081 TGACCCTTAC CTTGACCCCG ACCCTAACCT GACCTTGAGG GTATGCGGCC GCTCGAGAAT
     4141 TCGATNNNNN NNNNNNNNNN NNNNNNNNNN NNNNNNNNNN NNNNNNNNNN NNNNNNNNNN
     4201 NNNNNNNNNN NNNNNNNNNN NNNNNNNNNN NNNANNNNNN NNNNNNNNNN NNNNNNNNNN
     4261 NNNNNNNNNN NNNNNNNNNN NNNCCTTTGA CGTTGGAGTC CACGTTCTTT NNNNNNNNNN
     4321 NNNNNNNNNN NNNNNNNNNN NNNNNNNACC CTATCTCGGT CTATTCTTTT GATTTATAAG
     4381 GGATTTTGCC GATTTCGGCC TATTGGTTAA AAAATGAGCT GATTTAACAA AAATTTAACG
     4441 CGAATTTTAA CAAAATATTA ACGTTTACAA TTTCCCAGGT GGCACTTTTC GGGGAAATGT
     4501 GCGCGGAACC CCTATTTGTT TATTTTTCTA AATACATTCA AATATGTATC CGCTCATGAG
     4561 ACAATAACCC TGATAAATGC TTCAATAATA TTGAAAAAGG AAGAGTATGA GTATTCAACA
     4621 TTTCCGTGTC GCCCTTATTC CCTTTTTTGC GGCATTTTGC CTTCCTGTTT TTGCTCACCC
     4681 AGAAACGCTG GTGAAAGTAA AAGATGCTGA AGATCAGTTG GGTGCACGAG TGGGTTACAT
     4741 CGAACTGGAT CTCAACAGCG GTAAGATCCT TGAGAGTTTT CGCCCCGAAG AACGTTTTCC
     4801 AATGATGAGC ACTTTTAAAG TTCTGCTATG TGGCGCGGTA TTATCCCGTA TTGACGCCGG
     4861 GCAAGAGCAA CTCGGTCGCC GCATACACTA TTCTCAGAAT GACTTGGTTG AGTACTCACC
     4921 AGTCACAGAA AAGCATCTTA CGGATGGCAT GACAGTAAGA GAATTATGCA GTGCTGCCAT
     4981 AACCATGAGT GATAACACTG CGGCCAACTT ACTTCTGACA ACGATCGGAG GACCGAAGGA
     5041 GCTAACCGCT TTTTTGCACA ACATGGGGGA TCATGTAACT CGCCTTGATC GTTGGGAACC
     5101 GGAGCTGAAT GAAGCCATAC CAAACGACGA GCGTGACACC ACGATGCCTG TAGCAATGGC
     5161 AACAACGTTG CGCAAACTAT TAACTGGCGA ACTACTTACT CTAGCTTCCC GGCAACAATT
     5221 AATAGACTGG ATGGAGGCGG ATAAAGTTGC AGGACCACTT CTGCGCTCGG CCCTTCCGGC
     5281 TGGCTGGTTT ATTGCTGATA AATCTGGAGC CGGTGAGCGT GGGTCTCGCG GTATCATTGC
     5341 AGCACTGGGG CCAGATGGTA AGCCCTCCCG TATCGTAGTT ATCTACACGA CGGGGAGTCA
     5401 GGCAACTATG GATGAACGAA ATAGACAGAT CGCTGAGATA GGTGCCTCAC TGATTAAGCA
     5461 TTGGTAACTG TCAGACCAAG TTTACTCATA TATACTTTAG ATTGATTTAA AACTTCATTT
     5521 TTAATTTAAA AGGATCTAGG TGAAGATCCT TTTTGATAAT CTCATGACCA AAATCCCTTA
     5581 ACGTGAGTTT TCGTTCCACT GAGCGTCAGA CCCCGTAGAA AAGATCAAAG GATCTTCTTG
     5641 AGATCCTTTT TTTCTGCGCG TAATCTGCTG CTTGCAAACA AAAAAACCAC CGCTACCAGC
     5701 GGTGGTTTGT TTGCCGGATC AAGAGCTACC AACTCTTTTT CCGAAGGTAA CTGGCTTCAG
     5761 CAGAGCGCAG ATACCAAATA CTGTCCTTCT AGTGTAGCCG TAGTTAGGCC ACCACTTCAA
     5821 GAACTCTGTA GCACCGCCTA CATACCTCGC TCTGCTAATC CTGTTACCAG TGGCTGCTGC
     5881 CAGTGGCGAT AAGTCGTGTC TTACCGGGTT GGACTCAAGA CGATAGTTAC CGGATAAGGC
     5941 GCAGCGGTCG GGCTGAACGG GGGGTTCGTG CACACAGCCC AGCTTGGAGC GAACGACCTA
     6001 CACCGAACTG AGATACCTAC AGCGTGAGCT ATGAGAAAGC GCCACGCTTC CCGAAGGGAG
     6061 AAAGGCGGAC AGGTATCCGG TAAGCGGCAG GGTCGGAACA GGAGAGCGCA CGAGGGAGCT
     6121 TCCAGGGGGA AACGCCTGGT ATCTTTATAG TCCTGTCGGG TTTCGCCACC TCTGACTTGA
     6181 GCGTCGATTT TTGTGATGCT CGTCAGGGGG GCGGAGCCTA TGGAAAAACG CCAGCAACGC
     6241 GGCCTTTTTA CGGTTCCTGG CCTTTTGCTG GCCTTTTGCT CACATGTTCT TTCCTGCGTT
     6301 ATCCCCTGAT TCTGTGGATA ACCGTATTAC CGCCTTTGAG TGAGCTGATA CCGCTCGCCG
     6361 CAGCCGAACG ACCGAGCGCA GCGAGTCAGT GAGCGAGGAA GCGGAAGAGC GCCCAATACG
     6421 CAAACCGCCT CTCCCCGCGC GTTGGCCGAT TCATTAATGC AGCTGGCACG ACAGGTTTCC
     6481 CGACTGGAAA GCGGGCAGTG AGCGCAACGC AATTAATGTG AGTTAGCTCA CTCATTAGGC
     6541 ACCCCAGGCT TTACACTTTA TGCTTCCGGC TCGTATGTTG TGTGGAA 
//
