# Supplementary material for: Reliable, scalable functional genetics in bloodstream-form Trypanosoma congolense in vitro and in vivo
Source: PLoS Pathog. 2021 Jan 22;17(1):e1009224. doi: 10.1371/journal.ppat.1009224 (PMC7870057; doi:10.1371/journal.ppat.1009224)
Supplement: S1 Dataset — Annotated sequences are provided in GenBank format and were used to generate graphical maps. (ZIP) [file ppat.1009224.s006.zip › S1_Dataset/pGad10-TcoTUB.gb]

LOCUS            pGad10_TcoTUB        5737 bp ds-DNA   circular     12-AUG-2020
DEFINITION  .
ACCESSION   
VERSION     
SOURCE      .
  ORGANISM  .
COMMENT     
COMMENT     ApEinfo:methylated:1
FEATURES             Location/Qualifiers
     misc_feature    341..697
                     /label=TcoTUBA-TUBB intergenic
                     /ApEinfo_fwdcolor=#828282
                     /ApEinfo_revcolor=#828282
     CDS             710..1423
                     /label=eGFP
                     /ApEinfo_fwdcolor=#70fe00
                     /ApEinfo_revcolor=#70fe00
     CDS             complement(4749..5408)
                     /label=AmpR
                     /ApEinfo_fwdcolor=#d8b6b0
                     /ApEinfo_revcolor=#d8b6b0
     CDS             1734..2756
                     /label=HYG
                     /ApEinfo_fwdcolor=#0064ff
                     /ApEinfo_revcolor=#0064ff
     3'UTR           1462..1605
                     /ApEinfo_graphicformat=arrow_data {{0 1 2 0 0 -1} {} 0}
                     width 5 offset 0
                     /label=ALD 3'(short)
                     /ApEinfo_fwdcolor=#bfbfbf
                     /ApEinfo_revcolor=#bfbfbf
     rep_origin      complement(3969..4651)
                     /label=ColE1 origin
                     /ApEinfo_fwdcolor=gray50
                     /ApEinfo_revcolor=gray50
     5'UTR           1606..1733
                     /label=ACT 5'
                     /ApEinfo_fwdcolor=#bfbfbf
                     /ApEinfo_revcolor=#bfbfbf
     misc_feature    3082..3524
                     /label=TcoTUBB-TUBA intergenic
                     /ApEinfo_fwdcolor=#828282
                     /ApEinfo_revcolor=green
     3'UTR           2785..3067
                     /label=ACT 3'
                     /ApEinfo_fwdcolor=#bfbfbf
                     /ApEinfo_revcolor=#bfbfbf
ORIGIN
        1 GGAAATTGTA AACGTTAATA TTTTGTTAAA ATTCGCGTTA AATTTTTGTT AAATCAGCTC
       61 ATTTTTTAAC CAATAGGCCG AAATCGGCAA AATCCCTTAT AAATCAAAAG AATAGACCGA
      121 GATAGGGTNN NNNNNNNNNN NNNNNNNNNN NNNNNNNNNN NNNNNAAAGA ACGTGGACTC
      181 CAACGTCAAA GGNNNNNNNN NNNNNNNNNN NNNNNNNNNN NNNNNNNNNN NNNNNNNNNN
      241 NTNNNNNNNN NNNNNNNNNN NNNNNNNNNN NNNNNNNNNN NNNNNNNNNN NNNNNNNNNN
      301 NNNNNNNNNN NNNNNNNNNN NNNNNNNNNN ATCGaagctt AGAACAGGAA AAGAAGTGTG
      361 TCTGTGTGGA GGATGTAGCA GTCTAATTTA TATGTATGAC CTTGTTAGCA TGTTTGTTGT
      421 GAGGCTTGTG CTGATACCTG GAGCTCTAAT AGGACACCTG TGTATGCACG TTCGGCACAC
      481 CCTCCTCAGA CTTTTTTGTT TTTGTTTCTT TTTTCTTTAT TTATCTTGTT TTGTTTCCTC
      541 TCATTAATGA AGTGTTCCCT CTTCCTGTCC CACTCCGCCT GCCTGGTTAT CGCCGCCTAC
      601 ATGGCGTTCC CTCACCACCA CCACCACCAC CCTCCCTCCC TCCTTCGCTG CGCTGAAAGA
      661 TTATAATCGT TTCAAGGAAG ACTAATCCAA TTCCATCACT AGTACCATGG TGAGCAAGGG
      721 CGAGGAGCTG TTCACCGGGG TGGTGCCCAT CCTGGTCGAG CTGGACGGCG ACGTAAACGG
      781 CCACAAGTTC AGCGTGTCCG GCGAGGGCGA GGGCGATGCC ACCTACGGCA AGCTGACCCT
      841 GAAGTTCATC TGCACCACCG GCAAGCTGCC CGTGCCCTGG CCCACCCTCG TGACCACCCT
      901 GACCTACGGC GTGCAGTGCT TCAGCCGCTA CCCCGACCAC ATGAAGCAGC ACGACTTCTT
      961 CAAGTCCGCC ATGCCCGAAG GCTACGTCCA GGAGCGCACC ATCTTCTTCA AGGACGACGG
     1021 CAACTACAAG ACCCGCGCCG AGGTGAAGTT CGAGGGCGAC ACCCTGGTGA ACCGCATCGA
     1081 GCTGAAGGGC ATCGACTTCA AGGAGGACGG CAACATCCTG GGGCACAAGC TGGAGTACAA
     1141 CTACAACAGC CACAACGTCT ATATCATGGC CGACAAGCAG AAGAACGGCA TCAAGGTGAA
     1201 CTTCAAGATC CGCCACAACA TCGAGGACGG CAGCGTGCAG CTCGCCGACC ACTACCAGCA
     1261 GAACACCCCC ATCGGCGACG GCCCCGTGCT GCTGCCCGAC AACCACTACC TGAGCACCCA
     1321 GTCCGCCCTG AGCAAAGACC CCAACGAGAA GCGCGATCAC ATGGTCCTGC TGGAGTTCGT
     1381 GACCGCCGCC GGGATCACTC TCGGCATGGA CGAGCTGTAC AAGCGGTACc gctaatagga
     1441 tatcaCTAGA GCGGCCGATC CTGCCCATTT GGCTTTTCCC TTGTCTCGTG TCTTTTCCGT
     1501 GGAAAGGTTC CCGGAGTAAT CTGATGGCAC AGCAGGGAGG TGCGCCTGCA GGTTGGTTAG
     1561 GAAGGGGGGA TGATGTAAAA GAAGAAAATG GGGGGATTCG AGCCCGGGCA CAGCAAGGTC
     1621 TTCTGAAATT CATGTTTTTT TTTTTTTTAC TCTGCATTGC AGTCTCCGCT CTTATTTAGT
     1681 TTTGCTTTAC GTAAGGTCTC GTTGCTGCCA TAAAATAAGC TCTAGAACTA GTGATGAAAA
     1741 AGCCTGAACT CACCGCGACG TCTGTCGAGA AGTTTCTGAT CGAAAAGTTC GACAGCGTCT
     1801 CCGACCTGAT GCAGCTCTCG GAGGGCGAAG AATCTCGTGC TTTCAGCTTC GATGTAGGAG
     1861 GGCGTGGATA TGTCCTGCGG GTAAATAGCT GCGCCGATGG TTTCTACAAA GATCGTTATG
     1921 TTTATCGGCA CTTTGCATCG GCCGCGCTCC CGATTCCGGA AGTGCTTGAC ATTGGGGAAT
     1981 TCAGCGAGAG CCTGACCTAT TGCATCTCCC GCCGTGCACA GGGTGTCACG TTGCAAGACC
     2041 TGCCTGAAAC CGAACTGCCC GCTGTTCTGC AGCCGGTCGC GGAGGCCATG GATGCGATCG
     2101 CTGCGGCCGA TCTTAGCCAG ACGAGCGGGT TCGGCCCATT CGGACCGCAA GGAATCGGTC
     2161 AATACACTAC ATGGCGTGAT TTCATATGCG CGATTGCTGA TCCCCATGTG TATCACTGGC
     2221 AAACTGTGAT GGACGACACC GTCAGTGCGT CCGTCGCGCA GGCTCTCGAT GAGCTGATGC
     2281 TTTGGGCCGA GGACTGCCCC GAAGTCCGGC ACCTCGTGCA CGCGGATTTC GGCTCCAACA
     2341 ATGTCCTGAC GGACAATGGC CGCATAACAG CGGTCATTGA CTGGAGCGAG GCGATGTTCG
     2401 GGGATTCCCA ATACGAGGTC GCCAACATCT TCTTCTGGAG GCCGTGGTTG GCTTGTATGG
     2461 AGCAGCAGAC GCGCTACTTC GAGCGGAGGC ATCCGGAGCT TGCAGGATCG CCGCGGCTCC
     2521 GGGCGTATAT GCTCCGCATT GGTCTTGACC AACTCTATCA GAGCTTGGTT GACGGCAATT
     2581 TCGATGATGC AGCTTGGGCG CAGGGTCGAT GCGACGCAAT CGTCCGATCC GGAGCCGGGA
     2641 CTGTCGGGCG TACACAAATC GCCCGCAGAA GCGCGGCCGT CTGGACCGAT GGCTGTGTAG
     2701 AAGTACTCGC CGATAGTGGA AACCGACGCC CCAGCACTCG TCCGAGGGCA AAGGAATAGA
     2761 GTAGATGCCG ACCGAACAAG GATCGATCCT AACACCGGGT TGTGTGGCCA AAATTGTTCT
     2821 GTAGTCGCTG TGAGTTGACA CGGCTAGTGC TTATGATTTT CCTCGCGTGT GGTGCCTGTA
     2881 CTCAGCCCTA TGCCTTATTT GCAACACATT TACGTACAGC GCACAAGAGA AGAGAAGATC
     2941 ACTTGAAGAT AATAAATATA GGGTTGTAGG CATCTTGTTT AACTCAAATT TTCTCGTCTT
     3001 GGTGTGTCGA CATGATTGAA ATAGTGCCAC CAGTTGTGTT TGATGCGTTT GTTATCTATG
     3061 CAGTATTCTG CAAGGCcata tGCAGTTGCC GACGAATCAC TCCCACTCTA GCGGGTGTGT
     3121 GGCTGCCCCT TTTGAGTAAT AGCCAGAGGC GTCCTGTCTC TGCCACACAT CCCCTGGTCC
     3181 TGTTTGTTTT AGGTTTCTCT TTTTCTTTTT CCTTTCTCTC TTTCCTCTTG TTTTTACCTT
     3241 TTTTGTTTTG TTTTGGTTGA TGTTTGTCCA TGCGTATGCC TTTCTGGTGT GTGCACGTGG
     3301 GAACATGAGT CACTGACTTT TCCCTCTTTT CTTTTGTTTC CCTTTCCTTT CCCTGTTCCA
     3361 CTTGGTAATG CTGCTGTACC CCCATGCTCT TGCTTATCAC CCTTCCTTTT CTCTCTTTCT
     3421 CTCTCTTTTC CACCGTGTCT GTATGCCTGC CCTGCGCGCG GTGCCCAGTA AAACTTCCAA
     3481 GCGATCCTTC AAACACCCCA ACAAAGCACT CCTATTCATT CACCaagctt CTCCAGCTTT
     3541 TGTTCCCTTT AGTGAGGGTT AATTCCGAGC TTGGCGTAAT CATGGTCATA GCTGTTTCCT
     3601 GTGTGAAATT GTTATCCGCT CACAATTCCA CACAACATAC GAGCCGGAAG CATAAAGTGT
     3661 AAAGCCTGGG GTGCCTAATG AGTGAGCTAA CTCACATTAA TTGCGTTGCG CTCACTGCCC
     3721 GCTTTCCAGT CGGGAAACCT GTCGTGCCAG CTGCATTAAT GAATCGGCCA ACGCGCGGGG
     3781 AGAGGCGGTT TGCGTATTGG GCGCTCTTCC GCTTCCTCGC TCACTGACTC GCTGCGCTCG
     3841 GTCGTTCGGC TGCGGCGAGC GGTATCAGCT CACTCAAAGG CGGTAATACG GTTATCCACA
     3901 GAATCAGGGG ATAACGCAGG AAAGAACATG TGAGCAAAAG GCCAGCAAAA GGCCAGGAAC
     3961 CGTAAAAAGG CCGCGTTGCT GGCGTTTTTC CATAGGCTCC GCCCCCCTGA CGAGCATCAC
     4021 AAAAATCGAC GCTCAAGTCA GAGGTGGCGA AACCCGACAG GACTATAAAG ATACCAGGCG
     4081 TTTCCCCCTG GAAGCTCCCT CGTGCGCTCT CCTGTTCCGA CCCTGCCGCT TACCGGATAC
     4141 CTGTCCGCCT TTCTCCCTTC GGGAAGCGTG GCGCTTTCTC ATAGCTCACG CTGTAGGTAT
     4201 CTCAGTTCGG TGTAGGTCGT TCGCTCCAAG CTGGGCTGTG TGCACGAACC CCCCGTTCAG
     4261 CCCGACCGCT GCGCCTTATC CGGTAACTAT CGTCTTGAGT CCAACCCGGT AAGACACGAC
     4321 TTATCGCCAC TGGCAGCAGC CACTGGTAAC AGGATTAGCA GAGCGAGGTA TGTAGGCGGT
     4381 GCTACAGAGT TCTTGAAGTG GTGGCCTAAC TACGGCTACA CTAGAAGGAC AGTATTTGGT
     4441 ATCTGCGCTC TGCTGAAGCC AGTTACCTTC GGAAAAAGAG TTGGTAGCTC TTGATCCGGC
     4501 AAACAAACCA CCGCTGGTAG CGGTGGTTTT TTTGTTTGCA AGCAGCAGAT TACGCGCAGA
     4561 AAAAAAGGAT CTCAAGAAGA TCCTTTGATC TTTTCTACGG GGTCTGACGC TCAGTGGAAC
     4621 GAAAACTCAC GTTAAGGGAT TTTGGTCATG AGATTATCAA AAAGGATCTT CACCTAGATC
     4681 CTTTTAAATT AAAAATGAAG TTTTAAATCA ATCTAAAGTA TATATGAGTA AACTTGGTCT
     4741 GACAGTTACC AATGCTTAAT CAGTGAGGCA CCTATCTCAG CGATCTGTCT ATTTCGTTCA
     4801 TCCATAGTTG CCTGACTCCC CGTCGTGTAG ATAACTACGA TACGGGAGGG CTTACCATCT
     4861 GGCCCCAGTG CTGCAATGAT ACCGCGAGAC CCACGCTCAC CGGCTCCAGA TTTATCAGCA
     4921 ATAAACCAGC CAGCCGGAAG GGCCGAGCGC AGAAGTGGTC CTGCAACTTT ATCCGCCTCC
     4981 ATCCAGTCTA TTAATTGTTG CCGGGAAGCT AGAGTAAGTA GTTCGCCAGT TAATAGTTTG
     5041 CGCAACGTTG TTGCCATTGC TACAGGCATC GTGGTGTCAC GCTCGTCGTT TGGTATGGCT
     5101 TCATTCAGCT CCGGTTCCCA ACGATCAAGG CGAGTTACAT GATCCCCCAT GTTGTGCAAA
     5161 AAAGCGGTTA GCTCCTTCGG TCCTCCGATC GTTGTCAGAA GTAAGTTGGC CGCAGTGTTA
     5221 TCACTCATGG TTATGGCAGC ACTGCATAAT TCTCTTACTG TCATGCCATC CGTAAGATGC
     5281 TTTTCTGTGA CTGGTGAGTA CTCAACCAAG TCATTCTGAG AATAGTGTAT GCGGCGACCG
     5341 AGTTGCTCTT GCCCGGCGTC AATACGGGAT AATACCGCGC CACATAGCAG AACTTTAAAA
     5401 GTGCTCATCA TTGGAAAACG TTCTTCGGGG CGAAAACTCT CAAGGATCTT ACCGCTGTTG
     5461 AGATCCAGTT CGATGTAACC CACTCGTGCA CCCAACTGAT CTTCAGCATC TTTTACTTTC
     5521 ACCAGCGTTT CTGGGTGAGC AAAAACAGGA AGGCAAAATG CCGCAAAAAA GGGAATAAGG
     5581 GCGACACGGA AATGTTGAAT ACTCATACTC TTCCTTTTTC AATATTATTG AAGCATTTAT
     5641 CAGGGTTATT GTCTCATGAG CGGATACATA TTTGAATGTA TTTAGAAAAA TAAACAAATA
     5701 GGGGTTCCGC GCACATTTCC CCGAAAAGTG CCACCTG  
//
