# Supplementary material for: Reliable, scalable functional genetics in bloodstream-form Trypanosoma congolense in vitro and in vivo
Source: PLoS Pathog. 2021 Jan 22;17(1):e1009224. doi: 10.1371/journal.ppat.1009224 (PMC7870057; doi:10.1371/journal.ppat.1009224)
Supplement: S1 Dataset — Annotated sequences are provided in GenBank format and were used to generate graphical maps. (ZIP) [file ppat.1009224.s006.zip › S1_Dataset/pTcoSce-tiT7.gb]

LOCUS             pTcoSce_tiT7        7953 bp ds-DNA   circular     13-AUG-2020
DEFINITION  .
ACCESSION   
VERSION     
SOURCE      .
  ORGANISM  .
COMMENT     
            
            
COMMENT     ApEinfo:methylated:1
FEATURES             Location/Qualifiers
     CDS             2783..3805
                     /label=HYG
                     /ApEinfo_fwdcolor=#0064ff
                     /ApEinfo_revcolor=#0064ff
     CDS             4692..5493
                     /label=TcIL3000.A.H_000093600
                     /ApEinfo_fwdcolor=#f8766d
                     /ApEinfo_revcolor=#f8766d
     CDS             643..897
                     /label=TcIL3000.A.H_000093600(1)
                     /ApEinfo_label=TcIL3000.A.H_000093600
                     /ApEinfo_fwdcolor=#f8766d
                     /ApEinfo_revcolor=#f8766d
     3'UTR           3837..4119
                     /label=ACT 3'
                     /ApEinfo_fwdcolor=#bfbfbf
                     /ApEinfo_revcolor=#bfbfbf
     5'UTR           110..642
                     /label=TcIL3000.A.H_000093600 5'
                     /ApEinfo_fwdcolor=#ecb669
                     /ApEinfo_revcolor=#ecb669
     3'UTR           4135..4417
                     /label=ACT 3'(1)
                     /ApEinfo_label=ACT 3'
                     /ApEinfo_fwdcolor=#bfbfbf
                     /ApEinfo_revcolor=#bfbfbf
     rep_origin      6931..7613
                     /label=ColE1 origin
                     /ApEinfo_fwdcolor=gray50
                     /ApEinfo_revcolor=gray50
     primer_bind     2621..2640
                     /label=T7
                     /ApEinfo_fwdcolor=#d6d4ff
                     /ApEinfo_revcolor=#fbc0fc
     CDS             6174..6833
                     /label=AmpR
                     /ApEinfo_fwdcolor=#d8b6b0
                     /ApEinfo_revcolor=#d8b6b0
     protein_bind    950..968
                     /label=TetO
                     /ApEinfo_fwdcolor=#b6897e
                     /ApEinfo_revcolor=#b6897e
     3'UTR           1884..2593
                     /label=ALD 3'
                     /ApEinfo_fwdcolor=#bfbfbf
                     /ApEinfo_revcolor=#bfbfbf
     protein_bind    971..989
                     /label=TetO(1)
                     /ApEinfo_label=TetO
                     /ApEinfo_fwdcolor=#b6897e
                     /ApEinfo_revcolor=#b6897e
     5'UTR           1022..1114
                     /label=EP1 5'
                     /ApEinfo_fwdcolor=#bfbfbf
                     /ApEinfo_revcolor=#bfbfbf
     misc_feature    926..945
                     /label=T7(1)
                     /ApEinfo_label=T7
                     /ApEinfo_fwdcolor=#d6d4ff
                     /ApEinfo_revcolor=#fbc0fc
     terminator      4423..4550
                     /label=T7 terminator
                     /ApEinfo_fwdcolor=#937644
                     /ApEinfo_revcolor=#937644
     5'UTR           2659..2767
                     /label=ACT 5'
                     /ApEinfo_fwdcolor=#bfbfbf
                     /ApEinfo_revcolor=#bfbfbf
     terminator      4555..4682
                     /label=T7 terminator(1)
                     /ApEinfo_label=T7 terminator
                     /ApEinfo_fwdcolor=#937644
                     /ApEinfo_revcolor=#937644
     misc_feature    904..921
                     /label=I-SceI_recognition_seq
                     /ApEinfo_fwdcolor=#bb48ff
                     /ApEinfo_revcolor=#bb48ff
     CDS             1116..1880
                     /label=NLS-SceI-HA
                     /ApEinfo_fwdcolor=#aa0000
                     /ApEinfo_revcolor=#aa0000
ORIGIN
        1 GAATTGTGAG CGGATAACAA TTTCACACAG GAAACAGCTA TGACCATGAT TACGCCAAGC
       61 TCGGAATTAA CCCTCACTAA AGGGAACAAA AGCTGgagct cgcggccgCa tgtgaaggta
      121 cctctgtgtt taatgtacct tttgcatctg cttaaagtta atgagctagt cttcttagtc
      181 tcagaaaggt gatgaaatag cattctgaca cttttaattc cactaggaac gttattatta
      241 accataagag gaaagcaagc attgaaaagg gttgacttgg gctgctgaag aacccaagaa
      301 ccatgctacc acaataccta agtttttaaa aagtacgtga gtgttttttt taacgaaaat
      361 tccggcgcaa attttttcta tataggctcc tactagcagg agattatgga agtattcgtt
      421 agttttcaca ggttccattc tagaatctaa agaatgctcc ggatttttag caggtgttta
      481 actatcacca tgctcactac gtttttttct ctttgcttca aagggaaaaa ggtttcccac
      541 agtccgttaa attaaattgc acccgactaa atcagagaaa caaacgccaa tcctgtacat
      601 cccctccgat cccttttgga ccaactttaa taagaagtag gaatgcgtgt acatcttgca
      661 attttccttg tggtcacatt gttgcggaaa ggaaccccga ccggtgaaaa cgtcaacgta
      721 aacgagtatg gagttctgtg caagatatgg aggctccacc aagggcttga gttacctgac
      781 ggcgagaaga ccaaagagga tggggtagca attgtgaaag aaatatcaga tttgtggata
      841 gttacattgg ccaacgaatc cgaggaaaaa gattatggcg gaaaagtgga cagagagCCT
      901 AGGtagggat aacagggtaa tgtacTAATA CGACTCACTA TAGGGCGGTT CCCTATCAGT
      961 GATAGAGATC TCCCTATCAG TGATAGAGAT CCCTGAGTAC TGAGTTTAAC ATGTTCTCGT
     1021 Cccgggctgc acgcgccttc gagttttttt tccttttccc catttttttc aacttgaaga
     1081 cttcaattac accaaaaagt aaaattcaca agcttatgcc aaagaagaag cgaaaggtac
     1141 atatgaaann nnnnnnnnnn nnnnnnnnnn nnnnnnnnnn nnnnnnnnnn nnnnnnnnnn
     1201 nnnnnnnnnn nnnnnnnnnn nnnnnnnnnn nnnnnnnnnn nnnnnnnnnn nnnnnnnnnn
     1261 nnnnnnnnnn nnnnnnnnnn nnnnnnnnnn nnnnnnnnnn nnnnnnnnnn nnnnnnnnnn
     1321 nnnnnnnnnn nnnnnnnnnn nnnnnnnnnn nnnnnnnnnn nnnnnnnnnn nnnnnnnnnn
     1381 nnnnnnnnnn nnnnnnnnnn nnnnnnnnnn nnnnnnnnnn nnnnnnnnnn nnnnnnnnnn
     1441 nnnnnnnnnn nnnnnnnnnn nnnnnnnnnn nnnnnnnnnn nnnnnnnnnn nnnnnnnnnn
     1501 nnaaaaaaac catcccgaac aacctggttg aaaactacct gaccccgatg tctctggcat
     1561 actggttcat ggatgatggt ggtaaatggg attacaacaa aaactctacc aacaaatcga
     1621 tcgtactgaa cacccagtct ttcactttcg aagaagtaga atacctggtt aagggtctgc
     1681 gtaacaaatt ccaactgaac tgttacgtaa aaatcaacaa aaacaaaccg atcatctaca
     1741 tcgattctat gtcttacctg atcttctaca acctgatcaa accgtacctg atcccgcaga
     1801 tgatgtacaa actgccgaac actatctcct ccgaaacttt cctgaaatac ccatacgatg
     1861 ttccagatta cgcttgctaa tagGATCCTG CCCATTTAGT TGGCTTTTCC CTTGTCTCGT
     1921 GTCTTTTCCG TGGAAAGGTT CCCGGAGTAA TCTGATGGCA CAGCAGGGAG GTGCGCCTGC
     1981 AGGTTGGTTA GGAAGGGGGG ATGATGTAAA AGAAGAAAAT GGGGGGATAT CTTATGTTTA
     2041 AGAGGATAAA TAATGTGAAG GGGCTTTATA TGCTTGCTTG GTTGTCTCGT TGGTGCATGG
     2101 GGAATCTGCA TGTTTGCTTT GGAGCACGCG TGGTACATCA ATGGGATCAT ATCTTGCTGC
     2161 CTCCCGCAGT CACCGTGCGG AGCTGCCGGT GCCCCGTTTC TCATAGGCGT GTGCACCTTC
     2221 CGTCTGAGAC CTGTAAATGG TTAAAAAGGA ATATATAATT ACCTTTTGAA AAGTGGTAAA
     2281 AAACGAATAT ATGTTTTTTT TTGGTTTTAA TACGCTCTTT TGTGTGTATG AGAGGAATAA
     2341 ATAAGTGTGT GTGTGTGTGT GTTGTTGTTG TTGAAAAAAT GAAGGACACG AAAGCGCTCA
     2401 TTAGGGGTGG GGATACACCA GGCATAATTA TCCGAAAATA TTTTGGTGCA CCAAATAAGT
     2461 GAACATACTG ACGAAATCAA AGAGTTGGAG GATGGATAGG GAGGCCTCAT TGGCAGTGGT
     2521 AAATTGATTT GACTTGAATA TGATACCCTC TTACTGTTTC ATTGCCACTA CAAGTTGGTT
     2581 TCCTTCCCCT GCAGGCATGC TGGAAAGCTA GGTACCTGAT TAATACGACT CACTATAGGG
     2641 AGATCTCCCG TACCGGGGGC ACAGCAAGGT CTTCTGAAAT TCATGTTTTT TTTTTTTTAC
     2701 TCTGCATTGC AGTCTCCGCT CTTATTAGTT TTGCTTTACG TAAGGTCTCG TTGCTGCCAT
     2761 AAAATAAGCT CTAGAACTAG TGATGAAAAA GCCTGAACTC ACCGCGACGT CTGTCGAGAA
     2821 GTTTCTGATC GAAAAGTTCG ACAGCGTCTC CGACCTGATG CAGCTCTCGG AGGGCGAAGA
     2881 ATCTCGTGCT TTCAGCTTCG ATGTAGGAGG GCGTGGATAT GTCCTGCGGG TAAATAGCTG
     2941 CGCCGATGGT TTCTACAAAG ATCGTTATGT TTATCGGCAC TTTGCATCGG CCGCGCTCCC
     3001 GATTCCGGAA GTGCTTGACA TTGGGGAATT CAGCGAGAGC CTGACCTATT GCATCTCCCG
     3061 CCGTGCACAG GGTGTCACGT TGCAAGACCT GCCTGAAACC GAACTGCCCG CTGTTCTGCA
     3121 GCCGGTCGCG GAGGCCATGG ATGCGATCGC TGCGGCCGAT CTTAGCCAGA CGAGCGGGTT
     3181 CGGCCCATTC GGACCGCAAG GAATCGGTCA ATACACTACA TGGCGTGATT TCATATGCGC
     3241 GATTGCTGAT CCCCATGTGT ATCACTGGCA AACTGTGATG GACGACACCG TCAGTGCGTC
     3301 CGTCGCGCAG GCTCTCGATG AGCTGATGCT TTGGGCCGAG GACTGCCCCG AAGTCCGGCA
     3361 CCTCGTGCAC GCGGATTTCG GCTCCAACAA TGTCCTGACG GACAATGGCC GCATAACAGC
     3421 GGTCATTGAC TGGAGCGAGG CGATGTTCGG GGATTCCCAA TACGAGGTCG CCAACATCTT
     3481 CTTCTGGAGG CCGTGGTTGG CTTGTATGGA GCAGCAGACG CGCTACTTCG AGCGGAGGCA
     3541 TCCGGAGCTT GCAGGATCGC CGCGGCTCCG GGCGTATATG CTCCGCATTG GTCTTGACCA
     3601 ACTCTATCAG AGCTTGGTTG ACGGCAATTT CGATGATGCA GCTTGGGCGC AGGGTCGATG
     3661 CGACGCAATC GTCCGATCCG GAGCCGGGAC TGTCGGGCGT ACACAAATCG CCCGCAGAAG
     3721 CGCGGCCGTC TGGACCGATG GCTGTGTAGA AGTACTCGCC GATAGTGGAA ACCGACGCCC
     3781 CAGCACTCGT CCGAGGGCAA AGGAATAGAG TAGATGCCGA CCGGGATcga tccccCGATC
     3841 CTAACACCGG GTTGTGTGGC CAAAATTGTT CTGTAGTCGC TGTGAGTTGA CACGGCTAGT
     3901 GCTTATGATT TTCCTCGCGT GTGGTGCCTG TACTCAGCCC TATGCCTTAT TTGCAACACA
     3961 TTTACGTACA GCGCACAAGA GAAGAGAAGA TCACTTGAAG ATAATAAATA TAGGGTTGTA
     4021 GGCATCTTGT TTAACTCAAA TTTTCTCGTC TTGGTGTGTC GACATGATTG AAATAGTGCC
     4081 ACCAGTTGTG TTTGATGCGT TTGTTATCTA TGCAGTATTC TGCAAGGCCT CGGAGATCCT
     4141 AACACCGGGT TGTGTGGCCA AAATTGTTCT GTAGTCGCTG TGAGTTGACA CGGCTAGTGC
     4201 TTATGATTTT CCTCGCGTGT GGTGCCTGTA CTCAGCCCTA TGCCTTATTT GCAACACATT
     4261 TACGTACAGC GCACAAGAGA AGAGAAGATC ACTTGAAGAT AATAAATATA GGGTTGTAGG
     4321 CATCTTGTTT AACTCAAATT TTCTCGTCTT GGTGTGTCGA CATGATTGAA ATAGTGCCAC
     4381 CAGTTGTGTT TGATGCGTTT GTTATCTATG CAGTATTCTG CAGGCTGCTA ACAAAGCCCG
     4441 AAAGGAAGCT GAGTTGGCTG CTGCCACCGC TGAGCAATAA CTAGCATAAC CCCTTGGGGC
     4501 CTCTAAACGG GTCTTGAGGG GTTTTTTGCT GAAAGGAGAA CTATATCCGG ATAGGGCTGC
     4561 TAACAAAGCC CGAAAGGAAG CTGAGTTGGC TGCTGCCACC GCTGAGCAAT AACTAGCATA
     4621 ACCCCTTGGG GCCTCTAAAC GGGTCTTGAG GGGTTTTTTG CTGAAAGGAG AACTATATCC
     4681 GGATagggcC Caaaagacgc agcggtcttg ggaaacgaag ccgcaaaagg tgggacaata
     4741 gtcaaaaatt gcggtggaac cggggaaaac gaggccaacg gcggaaatgt gggtatttct
     4801 ttagcgaacg acatcctgtg tctctgctac ctgcgtggaa gcggctacgc ttccgatcag
     4861 aaaatgtgct tggacggcgt gactggtgga tccaacaata acgccttaaa ttctgccctc
     4921 agcgacttaa ccaatgactg gccgaaatta aagaatggat gccccaagca tcaaggaaag
     4981 acgaccaccg cctccatcga ggcttccctg gccgctttcc atgcaaagct cggagcccag
     5041 gcgaacaagg ctgacgccag ccaccaaaca gggaggtaca tattgggcat tgcgacgacg
     5101 ccaaatacag gctgtaacgg ggcccagaac caattttgcg tcaactacaa acgccagcta
     5161 gcaggcaccg acaaagggat cccgtgggag cgcaaggtcc ggggagccga agataagctc
     5221 gtggaggcgg acactatgac gcgaatggta gaaatgctaa ttcatcggct ggagaacttg
     5281 aactggacag cttggggaat atacgaagac gcgctggaac atgtagatgc ccatgaatca
     5341 ggacgtatcg agggcggctc cggcaccaat gccgctgcca gcacctatcc aaaagaaaaa
     5401 caacaaaatg caatttcaaa cgagagccca gtatctactt cgggatacgt aggagtgcca
     5461 ctaggttggt taatatcggc ttcactcttc cctGcggccg ctcgagaatt cGATNNNNNN
     5521 NNNNNNNNNN NNNNNNNNNN NNNNNNNNNN NNNNNNNNNN NNNNNNNNNN NNNNNNNNNN
     5581 NNNNNNNNNN NNNNNNNNNN NNANNNNNNN NNNNNNNNNN NNNNNNNNNN NNNNNNNNNN
     5641 NNNNNNNNNN NNCCTTTGAC GTTGGAGTCC ACGTTCTTTN NNNNNNNNNN NNNNNNNNNN
     5701 NNNNNNNNNN NNNNNNACCC TATCTCGGTC TATTCTTTTG ATTTATAAGG GATTTTGCCG
     5761 ATTTCGGCCT ATTGGTTAAA AAATGAGCTG ATTTAACAAA AATTTAACGC GAATTTTAAC
     5821 AAAATATTAA CGTTTACAAT TTCCCAGGTG GCACTTTTCG GGGAAATGTG CGCGGAACCC
     5881 CTATTTGTTT ATTTTTCTAA ATACATTCAA ATATGTATCC GCTCATGAGA CAATAACCCT
     5941 GATAAATGCT TCAATAATAT TGAAAAAGGA AGAGTATGAG TATTCAACAT TTCCGTGTCG
     6001 CCCTTATTCC CTTTTTTGCG GCATTTTGCC TTCCTGTTTT TGCTCACCCA GAAACGCTGG
     6061 TGAAAGTAAA AGATGCTGAA GATCAGTTGG GTGCACGAGT GGGTTACATC GAACTGGATC
     6121 TCAACAGCGG TAAGATCCTT GAGAGTTTTC GCCCCGAAGA ACGTTTTCCA ATGATGAGCA
     6181 CTTTTAAAGT TCTGCTATGT GGCGCGGTAT TATCCCGTAT TGACGCCGGG CAAGAGCAAC
     6241 TCGGTCGCCG CATACACTAT TCTCAGAATG ACTTGGTTGA GTACTCACCA GTCACAGAAA
     6301 AGCATCTTAC GGATGGCATG ACAGTAAGAG AATTATGCAG TGCTGCCATA ACCATGAGTG
     6361 ATAACACTGC GGCCAACTTA CTTCTGACAA CGATCGGAGG ACCGAAGGAG CTAACCGCTT
     6421 TTTTGCACAA CATGGGGGAT CATGTAACTC GCCTTGATCG TTGGGAACCG GAGCTGAATG
     6481 AAGCCATACC AAACGACGAG CGTGACACCA CGATGCCTGT AGCAATGGCA ACAACGTTGC
     6541 GCAAACTATT AACTGGCGAA CTACTTACTC TAGCTTCCCG GCAACAATTA ATAGACTGGA
     6601 TGGAGGCGGA TAAAGTTGCA GGACCACTTC TGCGCTCGGC CCTTCCGGCT GGCTGGTTTA
     6661 TTGCTGATAA ATCTGGAGCC GGTGAGCGTG GGTCTCGCGG TATCATTGCA GCACTGGGGC
     6721 CAGATGGTAA GCCCTCCCGT ATCGTAGTTA TCTACACGAC GGGGAGTCAG GCAACTATGG
     6781 ATGAACGAAA TAGACAGATC GCTGAGATAG GTGCCTCACT GATTAAGCAT TGGTAACTGT
     6841 CAGACCAAGT TTACTCATAT ATACTTTAGA TTGATTTAAA ACTTCATTTT TAATTTAAAA
     6901 GGATCTAGGT GAAGATCCTT TTTGATAATC TCATGACCAA AATCCCTTAA CGTGAGTTTT
     6961 CGTTCCACTG AGCGTCAGAC CCCGTAGAAA AGATCAAAGG ATCTTCTTGA GATCCTTTTT
     7021 TTCTGCGCGT AATCTGCTGC TTGCAAACAA AAAAACCACC GCTACCAGCG GTGGTTTGTT
     7081 TGCCGGATCA AGAGCTACCA ACTCTTTTTC CGAAGGTAAC TGGCTTCAGC AGAGCGCAGA
     7141 TACCAAATAC TGTCCTTCTA GTGTAGCCGT AGTTAGGCCA CCACTTCAAG AACTCTGTAG
     7201 CACCGCCTAC ATACCTCGCT CTGCTAATCC TGTTACCAGT GGCTGCTGCC AGTGGCGATA
     7261 AGTCGTGTCT TACCGGGTTG GACTCAAGAC GATAGTTACC GGATAAGGCG CAGCGGTCGG
     7321 GCTGAACGGG GGGTTCGTGC ACACAGCCCA GCTTGGAGCG AACGACCTAC ACCGAACTGA
     7381 GATACCTACA GCGTGAGCTA TGAGAAAGCG CCACGCTTCC CGAAGGGAGA AAGGCGGACA
     7441 GGTATCCGGT AAGCGGCAGG GTCGGAACAG GAGAGCGCAC GAGGGAGCTT CCAGGGGGAA
     7501 ACGCCTGGTA TCTTTATAGT CCTGTCGGGT TTCGCCACCT CTGACTTGAG CGTCGATTTT
     7561 TGTGATGCTC GTCAGGGGGG CGGAGCCTAT GGAAAAACGC CAGCAACGCG GCCTTTTTAC
     7621 GGTTCCTGGC CTTTTGCTGG CCTTTTGCTC ACATGTTCTT TCCTGCGTTA TCCCCTGATT
     7681 CTGTGGATAA CCGTATTACC GCCTTTGAGT GAGCTGATAC CGCTCGCCGC AGCCGAACGA
     7741 CCGAGCGCAG CGAGTCAGTG AGCGAGGAAG CGGAAGAGCG CCCAATACGC AAACCGCCTC
     7801 TCCCCGCGCG TTGGCCGATT CATTAATGCA GCTGGCACGA CAGGTTTCCC GACTGGAAAG
     7861 CGGGCAGTGA GCGCAACGCA ATTAATGTGA GTTAGCTCAC TCATTAGGCA CCCCAGGCTT
     7921 TACACTTTAT GCTTCCGGCT CGTATGTTGT GTG  
//
