# Supplementary material for: Reliable, scalable functional genetics in bloodstream-form Trypanosoma congolense in vitro and in vivo
Source: PLoS Pathog. 2021 Jan 22;17(1):e1009224. doi: 10.1371/journal.ppat.1009224 (PMC7870057; doi:10.1371/journal.ppat.1009224)
Supplement: S1 Dataset — Annotated sequences are provided in GenBank format and were used to generate graphical maps. (ZIP) [file ppat.1009224.s006.zip › S1_Dataset/pTcoLUC2.gb]

LOCUS       pTcoLUC2        6710 bp ds-DNA   circular     12-AUG-2020
DEFINITION  .
ACCESSION   
VERSION     
SOURCE      .
  ORGANISM  .
COMMENT     
COMMENT     ApEinfo:methylated:1
FEATURES             Location/Qualifiers
     promoter        134..508
                     /label=rRNA promoter
                     /ApEinfo_fwdcolor=#8986ff
                     /ApEinfo_revcolor=#8986ff
     5'UTR           533..650
                      /label=ACT 5'
                     /ApEinfo_fwdcolor=#bfbfbf
                     /ApEinfo_revcolor=#bfbfbf
     misc_feature    2324..2680
                     /label=TcoTUBA-TUBB intergenic
                     /ApEinfo_fwdcolor=#828282
                     /ApEinfo_revcolor=#828282                     
     CDS             665..2317
                     /label=Luciferase
                     /ApEinfo_fwdcolor=#ffcc00
                     /ApEinfo_revcolor=#ffcc00
     3'UTR           3534..3816
                     /label=ACT 3'
                     /ApEinfo_fwdcolor=#bfbfbf
                     /ApEinfo_revcolor=#bfbfbf
     CDS             2694..3488
                     /label=NEO
                     /ApEinfo_fwdcolor=#4682b4
                     /ApEinfo_revcolor=#4682b4
     rep_origin      5685..6367
                     /label=ColE1 origin
                     /ApEinfo_fwdcolor=gray50
                     /ApEinfo_revcolor=gray50
     CDS             4928..5587
                     /label=AmpR
                     /ApEinfo_fwdcolor=#d8b6b0
                     /ApEinfo_revcolor=#d8b6b0
     misc_feature    3870..4216
                     /label=rDNA Upstream region
                     /ApEinfo_fwdcolor=#0089ff
                     /ApEinfo_revcolor=#0089ff
ORIGIN
        1 TTGTGAGCGG ATAACAATTT CACACAGGAA ACAGCTATGA CCATGATTAC GCCAAGCTCG
       61 GAATTAACCC TCACTAAAGG GAACAAAAGC TGgagctcgc ggccgCccta accctgacct
      121 tgagggtata taacaatcag aacctccgtc tgggcacGct cCcaaatggc ctatataacc
      181 gtcacaaata cgaaagtgga aaaaaacatg tacaaaaaac gaaaaaaggg ctatataacc
      241 gtcaggaatg tcAGacgggt aggtacaagt agtaaaacgc ggaattcctt atgtattcgc
      301 gaaagtaagt tttggtgcCG cttctcgaat tcacAgacgg atgctgttta actgtcatcc
      361 tacgatttcc ttcagaaggt tcatgtgaat gctgtgtgtg ggctgggttc caccTgtgtg
      421 gtggtgggtt ggcggctttt tgctgtcctt ccaaagcctg agtaacagcg agtcatgctg
      481 tgagcgtgtG tGttttttcC tcacacgccg tgtttgccct gtgtgtAGAC CCGGGCACAG
      541 CAAGGTCTTC TGAAATTCAT GTTTTTTTTT TTTTTTTACT CTGCATTGCA GTCTCCGCTC
      601 TTATTTAGTT TTGCTTTACG TAAGGTCTCG TTGCTGCCAT AAAATAAGCT ATATCACCGG
      661 ATCCATGGAA GACGCCAAAA ACATAAAGAA AGGCCCGGCG CCATTCTATC CTCTAGAGGA
      721 TGGAACCGCT GGAGAGCAAC TGCATAAGGC TATGAAGAGA TACGCCCTGG TTCCTGGAAC
      781 AATTGCTTTT ACAGATGCAC ATATCGAGGT GAACATCACG TACGCGGAAT ACTTCGAAAT
      841 GTCCGTTCGG TTGGCAGAAG CTATGAAACG ATATGGGCTG AATACAAATC ACAGAATCGT
      901 CGTATGCAGT GAAAACTCTC TTCAATTCTT TATGCCGGTG TTGGGCGCGT TATTTATCGG
      961 AGTTGCAGTT GCGCCCGCGA ACGACATTTA TAATGAACGT GAATTGCTCA ACAGTATGAA
     1021 CATTTCGCAG CCTACCGTAG TGTTTGTTTC CAAAAAGGGG TTGCAAAAAA TTTTGAACGT
     1081 GCAAAAAAAA TTACCAATAA TCCAGAAAAT TATTATCATG GATTCTAAAA CGGATTACCA
     1141 GGGATTTCAG TCGATGTACA CGTTCGTCAC ATCTCATCTA CCTCCCGGTT TTAATGAATA
     1201 CGATTTTGTA CCAGAGTCCT TTGATCGTGA CAAAACAATT GCACTGATAA TGAATTCCTC
     1261 TGGATCTACT GGGTTACCTA AGGGTGTGGC CCTTCCGCAT AGAACTGCCT GCGTCAGATT
     1321 CTCGCATGCC AGAGATCCTA TTTTTGGCAA TCAAATCATT CCGGATACTG CGATTTTAAG
     1381 TGTTGTTCCA TTCCATCACG GTTTTGGAAT GTTTACTACA CTCGGATATT TGATATGTGG
     1441 ATTTCGAGTC GTCTTAATGT ATAGATTTGA AGAAGAGCTG TTTTTACGAT CCCTTCAGGA
     1501 TTACAAAATT CAAAGTGCGT TGCTAGTACC AACCCTATTT TCATTCTTCG CCAAAAGCAC
     1561 TCTGATTGAC AAATACGATT TATCTAATTT ACACGAAATT GCTTCTGGGG GCGCACCTCT
     1621 TTCGAAAGAA GTCGGGGAAG CGGTTGCAAA ACGCTTCCAT CTTCCAGGGA TACGACAAGG
     1681 ATATGGGCTC ACTGAGACTA CATCAGCTAT TCTGATTACA CCCGAGGGGG ATGATAAACC
     1741 GGGCGCGGTC GGTAAAGTTG TTCCATTTTT TGAAGCGAAG GTTGTGGATC TGGATACCGG
     1801 GAAAACGCTG GGCGTTAATC AGAGAGGCGA ATTATGTGTC AGAGGACCTA TGATTATGTC
     1861 CGGTTATGTA AACAATCCGG AAGCGACCAA CGCCTTGATT GACAAGGATG GATGGCTACA
     1921 TTCTGGAGAC ATAGCTTACT GGGACGAAGA CGAACACTTC TTCATAGTTG ACCGCTTGAA
     1981 GTCTTTAATT AAATACAAAG GATATCAGGT GGCCCCCGCT GAATTGGAAT CGATATTGTT
     2041 ACAACACCCC AACATCTTCG ACGCGGGCGT GGCAGGTCTT CCCGACGATG ACGCCGGTGA
     2101 ACTTCCCGCC GCCGTTGTTG TTTTGGAGCA CGGAAAGACG ATGACGGAAA AAGAGATCGT
     2161 GGATTACGTC GCCAGTCAAG TAACAACCGC GAAAAAGTTG CGCGGAGGAG TTGTGTTTGT
     2221 GGACGAAGTA CCGAAAGGTC TTACCGGAAA ACTCGACGCA AGAAAAATCA GAGAGATCCT
     2281 CATAAAGGCC AAGAAGGGCG GAAAGTCCAA ATTGTAAaag cttAGAACAG GAAAAGAAGT
     2341 GTGTCTGTGT GGAGGATGTA GCAGTCTAAT TTATATGTAT GACCTTGTTA GCATGTTTGT
     2401 TGTGAGGCTT GTGCTGATAC CTGGAGCTCT AATAGGACAC CTGTGTATGC ACGTTCGGCA
     2461 CACCCTCCTC AGACTTTTTT GTTTTTGTTT CTTTTTTCTT TATTTATCTT GTTTTGTTTC
     2521 CTCTCATTAA TGAAGTGTTC CCTCTTCCTG TCCCACTCCG CCTGCCTGGT TATCGCCGCC
     2581 TACATGGCGT TCCCTCACCA CCACCACCAC CACCCTCCCT CCCTCCTTCG CTGCGCTGAA
     2641 AGATTATAAT CGTTTCAAGG AAGACTAATC CAATTCCATC ACTAGTCATG GttATGATTG
     2701 AACAAGATGG ATTGCACGCA GGTTCTCCGG CCGCTTGGGT GGAGAGGCTA TTCGGCTATG
     2761 ACTGGGCACA ACAGACAATC GGCTGCTCTG ATGCCGCCGT GTTCCGGCTG TCAGCGCAGG
     2821 GGCGCCCGGT TCTTTTTGTC AAGACCGACC TGTCCGGTGC CCTGAATGAA CTGCAGGACG
     2881 AGGCAGCGCG GCTATCGTGG CTGGCCACGA CGGGCGTTCC TTGCGCAGCT GTGCTCGACG
     2941 TTGTCACTGA AGCGGGAAGG GACTGGCTGC TATTGGGCGA AGTGCCGGGG CAGGATCTCC
     3001 TGTCATCTCA CCTTGCTCCT GCCGAGAAAG TATCCATCAT GGCTGATGCA ATGCGGCGGC
     3061 TGCATACGCT TGATCCGGCT ACCTGCCCAT TCGACCACCA AGCGAAACAT CGCATCGAGC
     3121 GAGCACGTAC TCGGATGGAA GCCGGTCTTG TCGATCAGGA TGATCTGGAC GAAGAGCATC
     3181 AGGGGCTCGC GCCAGCCGAA CTGTTCGCCA GGCTCAAGGC GCGCATGCCC GACGGCGAGG
     3241 ATCTCGTCGT GACtCATGGC GATGCCTGCT TGCCGAATAT CATGGTGGAA AATGGCCGCT
     3301 TTTCTGGATT CATCGACTGT GGCCGGCTGG GTGTGGCGGA CCGCTATCAG GACATAGCGT
     3361 TGGCTACCCG TGATATTGCT GAAGAGCTTG GCGGCGAATG GGCTGACCGC TTCCTCGTGC
     3421 TTTACGGTAT CGCCGCTCCC GATTCGCAGC GCATCGCCTT CTATCGCCTT CTTGACGAGT
     3481 TCTTCTGACA TATGTACATA TGTAGAGTAG ATGCCGACCG GGATCGATCC CCCGATCCTA
     3541 ACACCGGGTT GTGTGGCCAA AATTGTTCTG TAGTCGCTGT GAGTTGACAC GGCTAGTGCT
     3601 TATGATTTTC CTCGCGTGTG GTGCCTGTAC TCAGCCCTAT GCCTTATTTG CAACACATTT
     3661 ACGTACAGCG CACAAGAGAA GAGAAGATCA CTTGAAGATA ATAAATATAG GGTTGTAGGC
     3721 ATCTTGTTTA ACTCAAATTT TCTCGTCTTG GTGTGTCGAC ATGATTGAAA TAGTGCCACC
     3781 AGTTGTGTTT GATGCGTTTG TTATCTATGC AGTATTCTGC AAGGCCtcat ggaaggtttt
     3841 ccacacctcc actgtttgtg catcactttT CACTTTTCTT TTTTATATTG CCTTTCCTTA
     3901 AAAAGCGCAC AAGCCACATC TTTAGGGACA TGCAATCCCA ACGAGCGGCG ACCCTGACCC
     3961 TGACCTGACC CTGACCCTGA CCTGACCCTG ACCCTGACCT TGACCTTGAC CTGACCCTGA
     4021 CCTGACCCTG ACCCTGACCC TGACCTTGAC CCTGACCCTG ACCCTGACCT GACCTTGACC
     4081 CTGACCCTTA CCTTGACCCT TACCTTGACC CCGACCCTGA CCTGACCTTG ACCTTGACCT
     4141 GACCTTGACC TGACCCTGAC CCTGACCCTG ACCCTGACCT GACCTTGACC CTGACCCTTA
     4201 CCTTGACCCT TACCTTGACC CCGACCCTAA CCTGACCTTG AGGGTATGCG GCCGCTCGAG
     4261 AATTCGATNN NNNNNNNNNN NNNNNNNNNN NNNNNNNNNN NNNNNNNNNN NNNNNNNNNN
     4321 NNNNNNNNNN NNNNNNNNNN NNNNNNNNNN NNNNNNANNN NNNNNNNNNN NNNNNNNNNN
     4381 NNNNNNNNNN NNNNNNNNNN NNNNNNCCTT TGACGTTGGA GTCCACGTTC TTTNNNNNNN
     4441 NNNNNNNNNN NNNNNNNNNN NNNNNNNNNN ACCCTATCTC GGTCTATTCT TTTGATTTAT
     4501 AAGGGATTTT GCCGATTTCG GCCTATTGGT TAAAAAATGA GCTGATTTAA CAAAAATTTA
     4561 ACGCGAATTT TAACAAAATA TTAACGTTTA CAATTTCCCA GGTGGCACTT TTCGGGGAAA
     4621 TGTGCGCGGA ACCCCTATTT GTTTATTTTT CTAAATACAT TCAAATATGT ATCCGCTCAT
     4681 GAGACAATAA CCCTGATAAA TGCTTCAATA ATATTGAAAA AGGAAGAGTA TGAGTATTCA
     4741 ACATTTCCGT GTCGCCCTTA TTCCCTTTTT TGCGGCATTT TGCCTTCCTG TTTTTGCTCA
     4801 CCCAGAAACG CTGGTGAAAG TAAAAGATGC TGAAGATCAG TTGGGTGCAC GAGTGGGTTA
     4861 CATCGAACTG GATCTCAACA GCGGTAAGAT CCTTGAGAGT TTTCGCCCCG AAGAACGTTT
     4921 TCCAATGATG AGCACTTTTA AAGTTCTGCT ATGTGGCGCG GTATTATCCC GTATTGACGC
     4981 CGGGCAAGAG CAACTCGGTC GCCGCATACA CTATTCTCAG AATGACTTGG TTGAGTACTC
     5041 ACCAGTCACA GAAAAGCATC TTACGGATGG CATGACAGTA AGAGAATTAT GCAGTGCTGC
     5101 CATAACCATG AGTGATAACA CTGCGGCCAA CTTACTTCTG ACAACGATCG GAGGACCGAA
     5161 GGAGCTAACC GCTTTTTTGC ACAACATGGG GGATCATGTA ACTCGCCTTG ATCGTTGGGA
     5221 ACCGGAGCTG AATGAAGCCA TACCAAACGA CGAGCGTGAC ACCACGATGC CTGTAGCAAT
     5281 GGCAACAACG TTGCGCAAAC TATTAACTGG CGAACTACTT ACTCTAGCTT CCCGGCAACA
     5341 ATTAATAGAC TGGATGGAGG CGGATAAAGT TGCAGGACCA CTTCTGCGCT CGGCCCTTCC
     5401 GGCTGGCTGG TTTATTGCTG ATAAATCTGG AGCCGGTGAG CGTGGGTCTC GCGGTATCAT
     5461 TGCAGCACTG GGGCCAGATG GTAAGCCCTC CCGTATCGTA GTTATCTACA CGACGGGGAG
     5521 TCAGGCAACT ATGGATGAAC GAAATAGACA GATCGCTGAG ATAGGTGCCT CACTGATTAA
     5581 GCATTGGTAA CTGTCAGACC AAGTTTACTC ATATATACTT TAGATTGATT TAAAACTTCA
     5641 TTTTTAATTT AAAAGGATCT AGGTGAAGAT CCTTTTTGAT AATCTCATGA CCAAAATCCC
     5701 TTAACGTGAG TTTTCGTTCC ACTGAGCGTC AGACCCCGTA GAAAAGATCA AAGGATCTTC
     5761 TTGAGATCCT TTTTTTCTGC GCGTAATCTG CTGCTTGCAA ACAAAAAAAC CACCGCTACC
     5821 AGCGGTGGTT TGTTTGCCGG ATCAAGAGCT ACCAACTCTT TTTCCGAAGG TAACTGGCTT
     5881 CAGCAGAGCG CAGATACCAA ATACTGTCCT TCTAGTGTAG CCGTAGTTAG GCCACCACTT
     5941 CAAGAACTCT GTAGCACCGC CTACATACCT CGCTCTGCTA ATCCTGTTAC CAGTGGCTGC
     6001 TGCCAGTGGC GATAAGTCGT GTCTTACCGG GTTGGACTCA AGACGATAGT TACCGGATAA
     6061 GGCGCAGCGG TCGGGCTGAA CGGGGGGTTC GTGCACACAG CCCAGCTTGG AGCGAACGAC
     6121 CTACACCGAA CTGAGATACC TACAGCGTGA GCTATGAGAA AGCGCCACGC TTCCCGAAGG
     6181 GAGAAAGGCG GACAGGTATC CGGTAAGCGG CAGGGTCGGA ACAGGAGAGC GCACGAGGGA
     6241 GCTTCCAGGG GGAAACGCCT GGTATCTTTA TAGTCCTGTC GGGTTTCGCC ACCTCTGACT
     6301 TGAGCGTCGA TTTTTGTGAT GCTCGTCAGG GGGGCGGAGC CTATGGAAAA ACGCCAGCAA
     6361 CGCGGCCTTT TTACGGTTCC TGGCCTTTTG CTGGCCTTTT GCTCACATGT TCTTTCCTGC
     6421 GTTATCCCCT GATTCTGTGG ATAACCGTAT TACCGCCTTT GAGTGAGCTG ATACCGCTCG
     6481 CCGCAGCCGA ACGACCGAGC GCAGCGAGTC AGTGAGCGAG GAAGCGGAAG AGCGCCCAAT
     6541 ACGCAAACCG CCTCTCCCCG CGCGTTGGCC GATTCATTAA TGCAGCTGGC ACGACAGGTT
     6601 TCCCGACTGG AAAGCGGGCA GTGAGCGCAA CGCAATTAAT GTGAGTTAGC TCACTCATTA
     6661 GGCACCCCAG GCTTTACACT TTATGCTTCC GGCTCGTATG TTGTGTGGAA 
//
