# Supplementary material for: Reliable, scalable functional genetics in bloodstream-form Trypanosoma congolense in vitro and in vivo
Source: PLoS Pathog. 2021 Jan 22;17(1):e1009224. doi: 10.1371/journal.ppat.1009224 (PMC7870057; doi:10.1371/journal.ppat.1009224)
Supplement: S1 Dataset — Annotated sequences are provided in GenBank format and were used to generate graphical maps. (ZIP) [file ppat.1009224.s006.zip › S1_Dataset/p2T7-TcoV.gb]

LOCUS                p2T7-TcoV        7437 bp ds-DNA   circular     12-AUG-2020
DEFINITION  .
ACCESSION   
VERSION     
SOURCE      .
  ORGANISM  .
COMMENT     
            
            
COMMENT     ApEinfo:methylated:1
FEATURES             Location/Qualifiers
     CDS             4176..4977
                     /label=TcIL3000.A.H_000093600
                     /ApEinfo_fwdcolor=#f8766d
                     /ApEinfo_revcolor=#f8766d
     CDS             643..898
                     /label=TcIL3000.A.H_000093600(1)
                     /ApEinfo_label=TcIL3000.A.H_000093600
                     /ApEinfo_fwdcolor=#f8766d
                     /ApEinfo_revcolor=#f8766d
     CDS             1407..2010
                     /label=eGFP fragment
                     /ApEinfo_fwdcolor=#70fe00
                     /ApEinfo_revcolor=#70fe00
     primer_bind     1320..1339
                     /label=T7
                     /ApEinfo_fwdcolor=#d6d4ff
                     /ApEinfo_revcolor=#fbc0fc
     protein_bind    complement(2054..2072)
                     /label=TetO
                     /ApEinfo_fwdcolor=#b6897e
                     /ApEinfo_revcolor=#b6897e
     5'UTR           110..642
                     /label=TcIL3000.A.H_000093600 5'
                     /ApEinfo_fwdcolor=#ecb669
                     /ApEinfo_revcolor=#ecb669
     rep_origin      6415..7097
                     /label=ColE1 origin
                     /ApEinfo_fwdcolor=gray50
                     /ApEinfo_revcolor=gray50
     3'UTR           3852..4134
                     /label=ACT 3'
                     /ApEinfo_fwdcolor=#bfbfbf
                     /ApEinfo_revcolor=#bfbfbf
     terminator      2423..2550
                     /label=T7 terminator
                     /ApEinfo_fwdcolor=#937644
                     /ApEinfo_revcolor=#937644
     terminator      complement(1058..1186)
                     /label=T7 terminator(1)
                     /ApEinfo_label=T7 terminator
                     /ApEinfo_fwdcolor=#937644
                     /ApEinfo_revcolor=#937644
     CDS             5658..6317
                     /label=AmpR
                     /ApEinfo_fwdcolor=#d8b6b0
                     /ApEinfo_revcolor=#d8b6b0
     primer_bind     complement(2078..2097)
                     /label=T7(1)
                     /ApEinfo_label=T7
                     /ApEinfo_fwdcolor=#d6d4ff
                     /ApEinfo_revcolor=#fbc0fc
     terminator      2291..2418
                     /label=T7 terminator(2)
                     /ApEinfo_label=T7 terminator
                     /ApEinfo_fwdcolor=#937644
                     /ApEinfo_revcolor=#937644
     terminator      complement(925..1053)
                     /label=T7 terminator(3)
                     /ApEinfo_label=T7 terminator
                     /ApEinfo_fwdcolor=#937644
                     /ApEinfo_revcolor=#937644
     protein_bind    1345..1363
                     /label=TetO(1)
                     /ApEinfo_label=TetO
                     /ApEinfo_fwdcolor=#b6897e
                     /ApEinfo_revcolor=#b6897e
     promoter        2595..2885
                     /label=rRNA promoter
                     /ApEinfo_fwdcolor=#8986ff
                     /ApEinfo_revcolor=#8986ff
     CDS             3020..3814
                     /label=NEO
                     /ApEinfo_fwdcolor=#0064ff
                     /ApEinfo_revcolor=#0064ff
     5'UTR           2894..3004
                     /label=ACT 5'
                     /ApEinfo_fwdcolor=#bfbfbf
                     /ApEinfo_revcolor=#bfbfbf
ORIGIN
        1 GAATTGTGAG CGGATAACAA TTTCACACAG GAAACAGCTA TGACCATGAT TACGCCAAGC
       61 TCGGAATTAA CCCTCACTAA AGGGAACAAA AGCTGgagct cgcggccgCa tgtgaaggta
      121 cctctgtgtt taatgtacct tttgcatctg cttaaagtta atgagctagt cttcttagtc
      181 tcagaaaggt gatgaaatag cattctgaca cttttaattc cactaggaac gttattatta
      241 accataagag gaaagcaagc attgaaaagg gttgacttgg gctgctgaag aacccaagaa
      301 ccatgctacc acaataccta agtttttaaa aagtacgtga gtgttttttt taacgaaaat
      361 tccggcgcaa attttttcta tataggctcc tactagcagg agattatgga agtattcgtt
      421 agttttcaca ggttccattc tagaatctaa agaatgctcc ggatttttag caggtgttta
      481 actatcacca tgctcactac gtttttttct ctttgcttca aagggaaaaa ggtttcccac
      541 agtccgttaa attaaattgc acccgactaa atcagagaaa caaacgccaa tcctgtacat
      601 cccctccgat cccttttgga ccaactttaa taagaagtag gaatgcgtgt acatcttgca
      661 attttccttg tggtcacatt gttgcggaaa ggaaccccga ccggtgaaaa cgtcaacgta
      721 aacgagtatg gagttctgtg caagatatgg aggctccacc aagggcttga gttacctgac
      781 ggcgagaaga ccaaagagga tggggtagca attgtgaaag aaatatcaga tttgtggata
      841 gttacattgg ccaacgaatc cgaggaaaaa gattatggcg gaaaagtgga cagagagcCT
      901 AGCGAATTCC TGCAGGGGCC CTATCCGGAT ATAGTTCCTC CTTTCAGCAA AAAACCCCTC
      961 AAGACCCGTT TAGAGGCCCC AAGGGGTTAT GCTAGTTATT GCTCAGCGGT GGCAGCAGCC
     1021 AACTCAGCTT CCTTTCGGGC TTTGTTAGCA GCCCTATCCG GATATAGTTC CTCCTTTCAG
     1081 CAAAAAACCC CTCAAGACCC GTTTAGAGGC CCCAAGGGGT TATGCTAGTT ATTGCTCAGC
     1141 GGTGGCAGCA GCCAACTCAG CTTCCTTTCG GGCTTTGTTA GCAGCCTGCA GCCCAGGACC
     1201 GAATACTAAT AACGACACTT GCGGTCAAAA AGTAGAAGAA CAAATGCTCA ACGATGAGTG
     1261 AATCAGGTTA GGGTAGTTGG AAAATTATAC AGAATGTCTT TGGCAACACA CCGCCTGATT
     1321 AATACGACTC ACTATAGGGA GATCTCCCTA TCAGTGATAG AGATCTAGCC GCGGTGGCGG
     1381 CCGGCCGCTC TAGAACTAGT GGATCCCACC TACGGCAAGC TGACCCTGAA GTTCATCTGC
     1441 ACCACCGGCA AGCTGCCCGT GCCCTGGCCC ACCCTCGTGA CCACCCTGAC CTACGGCGTG
     1501 CAGTGCTTCA GCCGCTACCC CGACCACATG AAGCAGCACG ACTTCTTCAA GTCCGCCATG
     1561 CCCGAAGGCT ACGTCCAGGA GCGCACCATC TTCTTCAAGG ACGACGGCAA CTACAAGACC
     1621 CGCGCCGAGG TGAAGTTCGA GGGCGACACC CTGGTGAACC GCATCGAGCT GAAGGGCATC
     1681 GACTTCAAGG AGGACGGCAA CATCCTGGGG CACAAGCTGG AGTACAACTA CAACAGCCAC
     1741 AACGTCTATA TCATGGCCGA CAAGCAGAAG AACGGCATCA AGGTGAACTT CAAGATCCGC
     1801 CACAACATCG AGGACGGCAG CGTGCAGCTC GCCGACCACT ACCAGCAGAA CACCCCCATC
     1861 GGCGACGGCC CCGTGCTGCT GCCCGACAAC CACTACCTGA GCACCCAGTC CGCCCTGAGC
     1921 AAAGACCCCA ACGAGAAGCG CGATCACATG GTCCTGCTGG AGTTCGTGAC CGCCGCCGGG
     1981 ATCACTCTCG GCATGGACGA GCTGTACAAG aagCTTATCG ATACCGTCGA CCTCGAGGGG
     2041 GGGCCCGGGG AGATCTCTAT CACTGATAGG GAGATCTCCC TATAGTGAGT CGTATTAATC
     2101 AGcCGGTGTG TTGCCAAAGA CATTCTGTAT AATTTTCCAA CTACCCTAAC CTGATTCACT
     2161 CATCGTTGAG CATTTGTTCT TCTACTTTTT GACCGCAAGT GTCGTTATTA GTATTCGGTC
     2221 CTCCtcgaCA TGATTGAAAT AGTGCCACCA GTTGTGTTTG ATGCGTTTGT TATCTATGCA
     2281 GTATTCTGCA GGCTGCTAAC AAAGCCCGAA AGGAAGCTGA GTTGGCTGCT GCCACCGCTG
     2341 AGCAATAACT AGCATAACCC CTTGGGGCCT CTAAACGGGT CTTGAGGGGT TTTTTGCTGA
     2401 AAGGAGAACT ATATCCGGAT AGGGCTGCTA ACAAAGCCCG AAAGGAAGCT GAGTTGGCTG
     2461 CTGCCACCGC TGAGCAATAA CTAGCATAAC CCCTTGGGGC CTCTAAACGG GTCTTGAGGG
     2521 GTTTTTTGCT GAAAGGAGAA CTATATCCGG ATtGGGCCCC TGCAGGCatg caagctagac
     2581 ctagggcATG CAAGCTAGCT TTCCACCCAG CGCGGGTGCA TTCTGGCTCT TATATATACT
     2641 TATTGTCATG ACAGAGTATA TTGTACTGTG TTGATAAGGG ACGGGTAACT GTATTGAAGA
     2701 GCCGATGCTT TTGACATGTT AGATATAATA TGTTTTATTG TAAAGTCAAT ACAACACACA
     2761 ATAGGATAAT AATGATAAAG TTAAAAAAGT ATATATAGTA ATAGAAATAT ATCTTATATA
     2821 GGAAAGATTA AGCAGTAAAA GTAGCGCTTA CGGCGTACGG AGCAGGAGAG CAACTGACCG
     2881 CTCTCAGACC CGGGCACAGC AAGGTCTTCT GAAATTCATG TTTTTTTTTT TTTTACTCTG
     2941 CATTGCAGTC TCCGCTCTTA TTTAGTTTTG CTTTACGTAA GGTCTCGTTG CTGCCATAAA
     3001 ATAAGCTATC ACCATGGttA TGATTGAACA AGATGGATTG CACGCAGGTT CTCCGGCCGC
     3061 TTGGGTGGAG AGGCTATTCG GCTATGACTG GGCACAACAG ACAATCGGCT GCTCTGATGC
     3121 CGCCGTGTTC CGGCTGTCAG CGCAGGGGCG CCCGGTTCTT TTTGTCAAGA CCGACCTGTC
     3181 CGGTGCCCTG AATGAACTGC AGGACGAGGC AGCGCGGCTA TCGTGGCTGG CCACGACGGG
     3241 CGTTCCTTGC GCAGCTGTGC TCGACGTTGT CACTGAAGCG GGAAGGGACT GGCTGCTATT
     3301 GGGCGAAGTG CCGGGGCAGG ATCTCCTGTC ATCTCACCTT GCTCCTGCCG AGAAAGTATC
     3361 CATCATGGCT GATGCAATGC GGCGGCTGCA TACGCTTGAT CCGGCTACCT GCCCATTCGA
     3421 CCACCAAGCG AAACATCGCA TCGAGCGAGC ACGTACTCGG ATGGAAGCCG GTCTTGTCGA
     3481 TCAGGATGAT CTGGACGAAG AGCATCAGGG GCTCGCGCCA GCCGAACTGT TCGCCAGGCT
     3541 CAAGGCGCGC ATGCCCGACG GCGAGGATCT CGTCGTGACt CATGGCGATG CCTGCTTGCC
     3601 GAATATCATG GTGGAAAATG GCCGCTTTTC TGGATTCATC GACTGTGGCC GGCTGGGTGT
     3661 GGCGGACCGC TATCAGGACA TAGCGTTGGC TACCCGTGAT ATTGCTGAAG AGCTTGGCGG
     3721 CGAATGGGCT GACCGCTTCC TCGTGCTTTA CGGTATCGCC GCTCCCGATT CGCAGCGCAT
     3781 CGCCTTCTAT CGCCTTCTTG ACGAGTTCTT CTGACATATG TAGAGTAGAT GCCGACCGGG
     3841 ATCGATCCCC CGATCCTAAC ACCGGGTTGT GTGGCCAAAA TTGTTCTGTA GTCGCTGTGA
     3901 GTTGACACGG CTAGTGCTTA TGATTTTCCT CGCGTGTGGT GCCTGTACTC AGCCCTATGC
     3961 CTTATTTGCA ACACATTTAC GTACAGCGCA CAAGAGAAGA GAAGATCACT TGAAGATAAT
     4021 AAATATAGGG TTGTAGGCAT CTTGTTTAAC TCAAATTTTC TCGTCTTGGT GTGTCGACAT
     4081 GATTGAAATA GTGCCACCAG TTGTGTTTGA TGCGTTTGTT ATCTATGCAG TATTCTGCAA
     4141 GGCCTCGGAa ggagaactat atccggatag ggcCCaaaag acgcagcggt cttgggaaac
     4201 gaagccgcaa aaggtgggac aatagtcaaa aattgcggtg gaaccgggga aaacgaggcc
     4261 aacggcggaa atgtgggtat ttctttagcg aacgacatcc tgtgtctctg ctacctgcgt
     4321 ggaagcggct acgcttccga tcagaaaatg tgcttggacg gcgtgactgg tggatccaac
     4381 aataacgcct taaattctgc cctcagcgac ttaaccaatg actggccgaa attaaagaat
     4441 ggatgcccca agcatcaagg aaagacgacc accgcctcca tcgaggcttc cctggccgct
     4501 ttccatgcaa agctcggagc ccaggcgaac aaggctgacg ccagccacca aacagggagg
     4561 tacatattgg gcattgcgac gacgccaaat acaggctgta acggggccca gaaccaattt
     4621 tgcgtcaact acaaacgcca gctagcaggc accgacaaag ggatcccgtg ggagcgcaag
     4681 gtccggggag ccgaagataa gctcgtggag gcggacacta tgacgcgaat ggtagaaatg
     4741 ctaattcatc ggctggagaa cttgaactgg acagcttggg gaatatacga agacgcgctg
     4801 gaacatgtag atgcccatga atcaggacgt atcgagggcg gctccggcac caatgccgct
     4861 gccagcacct atccaaaaga aaaacaacaa aatgcaattt caaacgagag cccagtatct
     4921 acttcgggat acgtaggagt gccactaggt tggttaatat cggcttcact cttccctGcg
     4981 gccgctcgag aattcGATNN NNNNNNNNNN NNNNNNNNNN NNNNNNNNNN NNNNNNNNNN
     5041 NNNNNNNNNN NNNNNNNNNN NNNNNNNNNN NNNNNNNNNN NNNNNNANNN NNNNNNNNNN
     5101 NNNNNNNNNN NNNNNNNNNN NNNNNNNNNN NNNNNNCCTT TGACGTTGGA GTCCACGTTC
     5161 TTTNNNNNNN NNNNNNNNNN NNNNNNNNNN NNNNNNNNNN ACCCTATCTC GGTCTATTCT
     5221 TTTGATTTAT AAGGGATTTT GCCGATTTCG GCCTATTGGT TAAAAAATGA GCTGATTTAA
     5281 CAAAAATTTA ACGCGAATTT TAACAAAATA TTAACGTTTA CAATTTCCCA GGTGGCACTT
     5341 TTCGGGGAAA TGTGCGCGGA ACCCCTATTT GTTTATTTTT CTAAATACAT TCAAATATGT
     5401 ATCCGCTCAT GAGACAATAA CCCTGATAAA TGCTTCAATA ATATTGAAAA AGGAAGAGTA
     5461 TGAGTATTCA ACATTTCCGT GTCGCCCTTA TTCCCTTTTT TGCGGCATTT TGCCTTCCTG
     5521 TTTTTGCTCA CCCAGAAACG CTGGTGAAAG TAAAAGATGC TGAAGATCAG TTGGGTGCAC
     5581 GAGTGGGTTA CATCGAACTG GATCTCAACA GCGGTAAGAT CCTTGAGAGT TTTCGCCCCG
     5641 AAGAACGTTT TCCAATGATG AGCACTTTTA AAGTTCTGCT ATGTGGCGCG GTATTATCCC
     5701 GTATTGACGC CGGGCAAGAG CAACTCGGTC GCCGCATACA CTATTCTCAG AATGACTTGG
     5761 TTGAGTACTC ACCAGTCACA GAAAAGCATC TTACGGATGG CATGACAGTA AGAGAATTAT
     5821 GCAGTGCTGC CATAACCATG AGTGATAACA CTGCGGCCAA CTTACTTCTG ACAACGATCG
     5881 GAGGACCGAA GGAGCTAACC GCTTTTTTGC ACAACATGGG GGATCATGTA ACTCGCCTTG
     5941 ATCGTTGGGA ACCGGAGCTG AATGAAGCCA TACCAAACGA CGAGCGTGAC ACCACGATGC
     6001 CTGTAGCAAT GGCAACAACG TTGCGCAAAC TATTAACTGG CGAACTACTT ACTCTAGCTT
     6061 CCCGGCAACA ATTAATAGAC TGGATGGAGG CGGATAAAGT TGCAGGACCA CTTCTGCGCT
     6121 CGGCCCTTCC GGCTGGCTGG TTTATTGCTG ATAAATCTGG AGCCGGTGAG CGTGGGTCTC
     6181 GCGGTATCAT TGCAGCACTG GGGCCAGATG GTAAGCCCTC CCGTATCGTA GTTATCTACA
     6241 CGACGGGGAG TCAGGCAACT ATGGATGAAC GAAATAGACA GATCGCTGAG ATAGGTGCCT
     6301 CACTGATTAA GCATTGGTAA CTGTCAGACC AAGTTTACTC ATATATACTT TAGATTGATT
     6361 TAAAACTTCA TTTTTAATTT AAAAGGATCT AGGTGAAGAT CCTTTTTGAT AATCTCATGA
     6421 CCAAAATCCC TTAACGTGAG TTTTCGTTCC ACTGAGCGTC AGACCCCGTA GAAAAGATCA
     6481 AAGGATCTTC TTGAGATCCT TTTTTTCTGC GCGTAATCTG CTGCTTGCAA ACAAAAAAAC
     6541 CACCGCTACC AGCGGTGGTT TGTTTGCCGG ATCAAGAGCT ACCAACTCTT TTTCCGAAGG
     6601 TAACTGGCTT CAGCAGAGCG CAGATACCAA ATACTGTCCT TCTAGTGTAG CCGTAGTTAG
     6661 GCCACCACTT CAAGAACTCT GTAGCACCGC CTACATACCT CGCTCTGCTA ATCCTGTTAC
     6721 CAGTGGCTGC TGCCAGTGGC GATAAGTCGT GTCTTACCGG GTTGGACTCA AGACGATAGT
     6781 TACCGGATAA GGCGCAGCGG TCGGGCTGAA CGGGGGGTTC GTGCACACAG CCCAGCTTGG
     6841 AGCGAACGAC CTACACCGAA CTGAGATACC TACAGCGTGA GCTATGAGAA AGCGCCACGC
     6901 TTCCCGAAGG GAGAAAGGCG GACAGGTATC CGGTAAGCGG CAGGGTCGGA ACAGGAGAGC
     6961 GCACGAGGGA GCTTCCAGGG GGAAACGCCT GGTATCTTTA TAGTCCTGTC GGGTTTCGCC
     7021 ACCTCTGACT TGAGCGTCGA TTTTTGTGAT GCTCGTCAGG GGGGCGGAGC CTATGGAAAA
     7081 ACGCCAGCAA CGCGGCCTTT TTACGGTTCC TGGCCTTTTG CTGGCCTTTT GCTCACATGT
     7141 TCTTTCCTGC GTTATCCCCT GATTCTGTGG ATAACCGTAT TACCGCCTTT GAGTGAGCTG
     7201 ATACCGCTCG CCGCAGCCGA ACGACCGAGC GCAGCGAGTC AGTGAGCGAG GAAGCGGAAG
     7261 AGCGCCCAAT ACGCAAACCG CCTCTCCCCG CGCGTTGGCC GATTCATTAA TGCAGCTGGC
     7321 ACGACAGGTT TCCCGACTGG AAAGCGGGCA GTGAGCGCAA CGCAATTAAT GTGAGTTAGC
     7381 TCACTCATTA GGCACCCCAG GCTTTACACT TTATGCTTCC GGCTCGTATG TTGTGTG
//
