# Supplementary material for: Reliable, scalable functional genetics in bloodstream-form Trypanosoma congolense in vitro and in vivo
Source: PLoS Pathog. 2021 Jan 22;17(1):e1009224. doi: 10.1371/journal.ppat.1009224 (PMC7870057; doi:10.1371/journal.ppat.1009224)
Supplement: S1 Dataset — Annotated sequences are provided in GenBank format and were used to generate graphical maps. (ZIP) [file ppat.1009224.s006.zip › S1_Dataset/p3T7-TcoV.gb]

LOCUS           p3T7-TcoV        7157 bp ds-DNA   circular     12-AUG-2020
DEFINITION  .
ACCESSION   
VERSION     
SOURCE      .
  ORGANISM  .
COMMENT     
            
            
COMMENT     ApEinfo:methylated:1
FEATURES             Location/Qualifiers
     CDS             3896..4697
                     /label=TcIL3000.A.H_000093600
                     /ApEinfo_fwdcolor=#f8766d
                     /ApEinfo_revcolor=#f8766d
     CDS             643..898
                     /label=TcIL3000.A.H_000093600(1)
                     /ApEinfo_label=TcIL3000.A.H_000093600
                     /ApEinfo_fwdcolor=#f8766d
                     /ApEinfo_revcolor=#f8766d
     primer_bind     2586..2605
                     /label=T7
                     /ApEinfo_fwdcolor=#d6d4ff
                     /ApEinfo_revcolor=#fbc0fc
     CDS             1407..2010
                     /label=eGFP fragment
                     /ApEinfo_fwdcolor=#70fe00
                     /ApEinfo_revcolor=#70fe00
     primer_bind     1320..1339
                     /label=T7(1)
                     /ApEinfo_label=T7
                     /ApEinfo_fwdcolor=#d6d4ff
                     /ApEinfo_revcolor=#fbc0fc
     protein_bind    complement(2054..2072)
                     /label=TetO
                     /ApEinfo_fwdcolor=#b6897e
                     /ApEinfo_revcolor=#b6897e
     5'UTR           110..642
                     /label=TcIL3000.A.H_000093600 5'
                     /ApEinfo_fwdcolor=#ecb669
                     /ApEinfo_revcolor=#ecb669
     rep_origin      6135..6817
                     /label=ColE1 origin
                     /ApEinfo_fwdcolor=gray50
                     /ApEinfo_revcolor=gray50
     3'UTR           3572..3854
                     /label=ACT 3'
                     /ApEinfo_fwdcolor=#bfbfbf
                     /ApEinfo_revcolor=#bfbfbf
     terminator      2423..2550
                     /label=T7 terminator
                     /ApEinfo_fwdcolor=#937644
                     /ApEinfo_revcolor=#937644
     terminator      complement(1058..1186)
                     /label=T7 terminator(1)
                     /ApEinfo_label=T7 terminator
                     /ApEinfo_fwdcolor=#937644
                     /ApEinfo_revcolor=#937644
     CDS             5378..6037
                     /label=AmpR
                     /ApEinfo_fwdcolor=#d8b6b0
                     /ApEinfo_revcolor=#d8b6b0
     primer_bind     complement(2078..2097)
                     /label=T7(2)
                     /ApEinfo_label=T7
                     /ApEinfo_fwdcolor=#d6d4ff
                     /ApEinfo_revcolor=#fbc0fc
     terminator      2291..2418
                     /label=T7 terminator(2)
                     /ApEinfo_label=T7 terminator
                     /ApEinfo_fwdcolor=#937644
                     /ApEinfo_revcolor=#937644
     terminator      complement(925..1053)
                     /label=T7 terminator(3)
                     /ApEinfo_label=T7 terminator
                     /ApEinfo_fwdcolor=#937644
                     /ApEinfo_revcolor=#937644
     protein_bind    1345..1363
                     /label=TetO(1)
                     /ApEinfo_label=TetO
                     /ApEinfo_fwdcolor=#b6897e
                     /ApEinfo_revcolor=#b6897e
     CDS             2740..3534
                     /label=NEO
                     /ApEinfo_fwdcolor=#0064ff
                     /ApEinfo_revcolor=#0064ff
     5'UTR           2614..2724
                     /label=ACT 5'
                     /ApEinfo_fwdcolor=#bfbfbf
                     /ApEinfo_revcolor=#bfbfbf
ORIGIN
        1 GAATTGTGAG CGGATAACAA TTTCACACAG GAAACAGCTA TGACCATGAT TACGCCAAGC
       61 TCGGAATTAA CCCTCACTAA AGGGAACAAA AGCTGgagct cgcggccgCa tgtgaaggta
      121 cctctgtgtt taatgtacct tttgcatctg cttaaagtta atgagctagt cttcttagtc
      181 tcagaaaggt gatgaaatag cattctgaca cttttaattc cactaggaac gttattatta
      241 accataagag gaaagcaagc attgaaaagg gttgacttgg gctgctgaag aacccaagaa
      301 ccatgctacc acaataccta agtttttaaa aagtacgtga gtgttttttt taacgaaaat
      361 tccggcgcaa attttttcta tataggctcc tactagcagg agattatgga agtattcgtt
      421 agttttcaca ggttccattc tagaatctaa agaatgctcc ggatttttag caggtgttta
      481 actatcacca tgctcactac gtttttttct ctttgcttca aagggaaaaa ggtttcccac
      541 agtccgttaa attaaattgc acccgactaa atcagagaaa caaacgccaa tcctgtacat
      601 cccctccgat cccttttgga ccaactttaa taagaagtag gaatgcgtgt acatcttgca
      661 attttccttg tggtcacatt gttgcggaaa ggaaccccga ccggtgaaaa cgtcaacgta
      721 aacgagtatg gagttctgtg caagatatgg aggctccacc aagggcttga gttacctgac
      781 ggcgagaaga ccaaagagga tggggtagca attgtgaaag aaatatcaga tttgtggata
      841 gttacattgg ccaacgaatc cgaggaaaaa gattatggcg gaaaagtgga cagagagcCT
      901 AGCGAATTCC TGCAGGGGCC CTATCCGGAT ATAGTTCCTC CTTTCAGCAA AAAACCCCTC
      961 AAGACCCGTT TAGAGGCCCC AAGGGGTTAT GCTAGTTATT GCTCAGCGGT GGCAGCAGCC
     1021 AACTCAGCTT CCTTTCGGGC TTTGTTAGCA GCCCTATCCG GATATAGTTC CTCCTTTCAG
     1081 CAAAAAACCC CTCAAGACCC GTTTAGAGGC CCCAAGGGGT TATGCTAGTT ATTGCTCAGC
     1141 GGTGGCAGCA GCCAACTCAG CTTCCTTTCG GGCTTTGTTA GCAGCCTGCA GCCCAGGACC
     1201 GAATACTAAT AACGACACTT GCGGTCAAAA AGTAGAAGAA CAAATGCTCA ACGATGAGTG
     1261 AATCAGGTTA GGGTAGTTGG AAAATTATAC AGAATGTCTT TGGCAACACA CCGCCTGATT
     1321 AATACGACTC ACTATAGGGA GATCTCCCTA TCAGTGATAG AGATCTAGCC GCGGTGGCGG
     1381 CCGGCCGCTC TAGAACTAGT GGATCCCACC TACGGCAAGC TGACCCTGAA GTTCATCTGC
     1441 ACCACCGGCA AGCTGCCCGT GCCCTGGCCC ACCCTCGTGA CCACCCTGAC CTACGGCGTG
     1501 CAGTGCTTCA GCCGCTACCC CGACCACATG AAGCAGCACG ACTTCTTCAA GTCCGCCATG
     1561 CCCGAAGGCT ACGTCCAGGA GCGCACCATC TTCTTCAAGG ACGACGGCAA CTACAAGACC
     1621 CGCGCCGAGG TGAAGTTCGA GGGCGACACC CTGGTGAACC GCATCGAGCT GAAGGGCATC
     1681 GACTTCAAGG AGGACGGCAA CATCCTGGGG CACAAGCTGG AGTACAACTA CAACAGCCAC
     1741 AACGTCTATA TCATGGCCGA CAAGCAGAAG AACGGCATCA AGGTGAACTT CAAGATCCGC
     1801 CACAACATCG AGGACGGCAG CGTGCAGCTC GCCGACCACT ACCAGCAGAA CACCCCCATC
     1861 GGCGACGGCC CCGTGCTGCT GCCCGACAAC CACTACCTGA GCACCCAGTC CGCCCTGAGC
     1921 AAAGACCCCA ACGAGAAGCG CGATCACATG GTCCTGCTGG AGTTCGTGAC CGCCGCCGGG
     1981 ATCACTCTCG GCATGGACGA GCTGTACAAG aagCTTATCG ATACCGTCGA CCTCGAGGGG
     2041 GGGCCCGGGG AGATCTCTAT CACTGATAGG GAGATCTCCC TATAGTGAGT CGTATTAATC
     2101 AGcCGGTGTG TTGCCAAAGA CATTCTGTAT AATTTTCCAA CTACCCTAAC CTGATTCACT
     2161 CATCGTTGAG CATTTGTTCT TCTACTTTTT GACCGCAAGT GTCGTTATTA GTATTCGGTC
     2221 CTCCtcgaCA TGATTGAAAT AGTGCCACCA GTTGTGTTTG ATGCGTTTGT TATCTATGCA
     2281 GTATTCTGCA GGCTGCTAAC AAAGCCCGAA AGGAAGCTGA GTTGGCTGCT GCCACCGCTG
     2341 AGCAATAACT AGCATAACCC CTTGGGGCCT CTAAACGGGT CTTGAGGGGT TTTTTGCTGA
     2401 AAGGAGAACT ATATCCGGAT AGGGCTGCTA ACAAAGCCCG AAAGGAAGCT GAGTTGGCTG
     2461 CTGCCACCGC TGAGCAATAA CTAGCATAAC CCCTTGGGGC CTCTAAACGG GTCTTGAGGG
     2521 GTTTTTTGCT GAAAGGAGAA CTATATCCGG ATtGGGCCCC TGCAGGCATG CAAGCTAGAC
     2581 CTAGGTAATA CGACTCACTA TAGGGAGACC CGGGCACAGC AAGGTCTTCT GAAATTCATG
     2641 TTTTTTTTTT TTTTACTCTG CATTGCAGTC TCCGCTCTTA TTTAGTTTTG CTTTACGTAA
     2701 GGTCTCGTTG CTGCCATAAA ATAAGCTATC ACCATGGttA TGATTGAACA AGATGGATTG
     2761 CACGCAGGTT CTCCGGCCGC TTGGGTGGAG AGGCTATTCG GCTATGACTG GGCACAACAG
     2821 ACAATCGGCT GCTCTGATGC CGCCGTGTTC CGGCTGTCAG CGCAGGGGCG CCCGGTTCTT
     2881 TTTGTCAAGA CCGACCTGTC CGGTGCCCTG AATGAACTGC AGGACGAGGC AGCGCGGCTA
     2941 TCGTGGCTGG CCACGACGGG CGTTCCTTGC GCAGCTGTGC TCGACGTTGT CACTGAAGCG
     3001 GGAAGGGACT GGCTGCTATT GGGCGAAGTG CCGGGGCAGG ATCTCCTGTC ATCTCACCTT
     3061 GCTCCTGCCG AGAAAGTATC CATCATGGCT GATGCAATGC GGCGGCTGCA TACGCTTGAT
     3121 CCGGCTACCT GCCCATTCGA CCACCAAGCG AAACATCGCA TCGAGCGAGC ACGTACTCGG
     3181 ATGGAAGCCG GTCTTGTCGA TCAGGATGAT CTGGACGAAG AGCATCAGGG GCTCGCGCCA
     3241 GCCGAACTGT TCGCCAGGCT CAAGGCGCGC ATGCCCGACG GCGAGGATCT CGTCGTGACt
     3301 CATGGCGATG CCTGCTTGCC GAATATCATG GTGGAAAATG GCCGCTTTTC TGGATTCATC
     3361 GACTGTGGCC GGCTGGGTGT GGCGGACCGC TATCAGGACA TAGCGTTGGC TACCCGTGAT
     3421 ATTGCTGAAG AGCTTGGCGG CGAATGGGCT GACCGCTTCC TCGTGCTTTA CGGTATCGCC
     3481 GCTCCCGATT CGCAGCGCAT CGCCTTCTAT CGCCTTCTTG ACGAGTTCTT CTGACATATG
     3541 TAGAGTAGAT GCCGACCGGG ATCGATCCCC CGATCCTAAC ACCGGGTTGT GTGGCCAAAA
     3601 TTGTTCTGTA GTCGCTGTGA GTTGACACGG CTAGTGCTTA TGATTTTCCT CGCGTGTGGT
     3661 GCCTGTACTC AGCCCTATGC CTTATTTGCA ACACATTTAC GTACAGCGCA CAAGAGAAGA
     3721 GAAGATCACT TGAAGATAAT AAATATAGGG TTGTAGGCAT CTTGTTTAAC TCAAATTTTC
     3781 TCGTCTTGGT GTGTCGACAT GATTGAAATA GTGCCACCAG TTGTGTTTGA TGCGTTTGTT
     3841 ATCTATGCAG TATTCTGCAA GGCCTCGGAa ggagaactat atccggatag ggcCCaaaag
     3901 acgcagcggt cttgggaaac gaagccgcaa aaggtgggac aatagtcaaa aattgcggtg
     3961 gaaccgggga aaacgaggcc aacggcggaa atgtgggtat ttctttagcg aacgacatcc
     4021 tgtgtctctg ctacctgcgt ggaagcggct acgcttccga tcagaaaatg tgcttggacg
     4081 gcgtgactgg tggatccaac aataacgcct taaattctgc cctcagcgac ttaaccaatg
     4141 actggccgaa attaaagaat ggatgcccca agcatcaagg aaagacgacc accgcctcca
     4201 tcgaggcttc cctggccgct ttccatgcaa agctcggagc ccaggcgaac aaggctgacg
     4261 ccagccacca aacagggagg tacatattgg gcattgcgac gacgccaaat acaggctgta
     4321 acggggccca gaaccaattt tgcgtcaact acaaacgcca gctagcaggc accgacaaag
     4381 ggatcccgtg ggagcgcaag gtccggggag ccgaagataa gctcgtggag gcggacacta
     4441 tgacgcgaat ggtagaaatg ctaattcatc ggctggagaa cttgaactgg acagcttggg
     4501 gaatatacga agacgcgctg gaacatgtag atgcccatga atcaggacgt atcgagggcg
     4561 gctccggcac caatgccgct gccagcacct atccaaaaga aaaacaacaa aatgcaattt
     4621 caaacgagag cccagtatct acttcgggat acgtaggagt gccactaggt tggttaatat
     4681 cggcttcact cttccctGcg gccgctcgag aattcGATNN NNNNNNNNNN NNNNNNNNNN
     4741 NNNNNNNNNN NNNNNNNNNN NNNNNNNNNN NNNNNNNNNN NNNNNNNNNN NNNNNNNNNN
     4801 NNNNNNANNN NNNNNNNNNN NNNNNNNNNN NNNNNNNNNN NNNNNNNNNN NNNNNNCCTT
     4861 TGACGTTGGA GTCCACGTTC TTTNNNNNNN NNNNNNNNNN NNNNNNNNNN NNNNNNNNNN
     4921 ACCCTATCTC GGTCTATTCT TTTGATTTAT AAGGGATTTT GCCGATTTCG GCCTATTGGT
     4981 TAAAAAATGA GCTGATTTAA CAAAAATTTA ACGCGAATTT TAACAAAATA TTAACGTTTA
     5041 CAATTTCCCA GGTGGCACTT TTCGGGGAAA TGTGCGCGGA ACCCCTATTT GTTTATTTTT
     5101 CTAAATACAT TCAAATATGT ATCCGCTCAT GAGACAATAA CCCTGATAAA TGCTTCAATA
     5161 ATATTGAAAA AGGAAGAGTA TGAGTATTCA ACATTTCCGT GTCGCCCTTA TTCCCTTTTT
     5221 TGCGGCATTT TGCCTTCCTG TTTTTGCTCA CCCAGAAACG CTGGTGAAAG TAAAAGATGC
     5281 TGAAGATCAG TTGGGTGCAC GAGTGGGTTA CATCGAACTG GATCTCAACA GCGGTAAGAT
     5341 CCTTGAGAGT TTTCGCCCCG AAGAACGTTT TCCAATGATG AGCACTTTTA AAGTTCTGCT
     5401 ATGTGGCGCG GTATTATCCC GTATTGACGC CGGGCAAGAG CAACTCGGTC GCCGCATACA
     5461 CTATTCTCAG AATGACTTGG TTGAGTACTC ACCAGTCACA GAAAAGCATC TTACGGATGG
     5521 CATGACAGTA AGAGAATTAT GCAGTGCTGC CATAACCATG AGTGATAACA CTGCGGCCAA
     5581 CTTACTTCTG ACAACGATCG GAGGACCGAA GGAGCTAACC GCTTTTTTGC ACAACATGGG
     5641 GGATCATGTA ACTCGCCTTG ATCGTTGGGA ACCGGAGCTG AATGAAGCCA TACCAAACGA
     5701 CGAGCGTGAC ACCACGATGC CTGTAGCAAT GGCAACAACG TTGCGCAAAC TATTAACTGG
     5761 CGAACTACTT ACTCTAGCTT CCCGGCAACA ATTAATAGAC TGGATGGAGG CGGATAAAGT
     5821 TGCAGGACCA CTTCTGCGCT CGGCCCTTCC GGCTGGCTGG TTTATTGCTG ATAAATCTGG
     5881 AGCCGGTGAG CGTGGGTCTC GCGGTATCAT TGCAGCACTG GGGCCAGATG GTAAGCCCTC
     5941 CCGTATCGTA GTTATCTACA CGACGGGGAG TCAGGCAACT ATGGATGAAC GAAATAGACA
     6001 GATCGCTGAG ATAGGTGCCT CACTGATTAA GCATTGGTAA CTGTCAGACC AAGTTTACTC
     6061 ATATATACTT TAGATTGATT TAAAACTTCA TTTTTAATTT AAAAGGATCT AGGTGAAGAT
     6121 CCTTTTTGAT AATCTCATGA CCAAAATCCC TTAACGTGAG TTTTCGTTCC ACTGAGCGTC
     6181 AGACCCCGTA GAAAAGATCA AAGGATCTTC TTGAGATCCT TTTTTTCTGC GCGTAATCTG
     6241 CTGCTTGCAA ACAAAAAAAC CACCGCTACC AGCGGTGGTT TGTTTGCCGG ATCAAGAGCT
     6301 ACCAACTCTT TTTCCGAAGG TAACTGGCTT CAGCAGAGCG CAGATACCAA ATACTGTCCT
     6361 TCTAGTGTAG CCGTAGTTAG GCCACCACTT CAAGAACTCT GTAGCACCGC CTACATACCT
     6421 CGCTCTGCTA ATCCTGTTAC CAGTGGCTGC TGCCAGTGGC GATAAGTCGT GTCTTACCGG
     6481 GTTGGACTCA AGACGATAGT TACCGGATAA GGCGCAGCGG TCGGGCTGAA CGGGGGGTTC
     6541 GTGCACACAG CCCAGCTTGG AGCGAACGAC CTACACCGAA CTGAGATACC TACAGCGTGA
     6601 GCTATGAGAA AGCGCCACGC TTCCCGAAGG GAGAAAGGCG GACAGGTATC CGGTAAGCGG
     6661 CAGGGTCGGA ACAGGAGAGC GCACGAGGGA GCTTCCAGGG GGAAACGCCT GGTATCTTTA
     6721 TAGTCCTGTC GGGTTTCGCC ACCTCTGACT TGAGCGTCGA TTTTTGTGAT GCTCGTCAGG
     6781 GGGGCGGAGC CTATGGAAAA ACGCCAGCAA CGCGGCCTTT TTACGGTTCC TGGCCTTTTG
     6841 CTGGCCTTTT GCTCACATGT TCTTTCCTGC GTTATCCCCT GATTCTGTGG ATAACCGTAT
     6901 TACCGCCTTT GAGTGAGCTG ATACCGCTCG CCGCAGCCGA ACGACCGAGC GCAGCGAGTC
     6961 AGTGAGCGAG GAAGCGGAAG AGCGCCCAAT ACGCAAACCG CCTCTCCCCG CGCGTTGGCC
     7021 GATTCATTAA TGCAGCTGGC ACGACAGGTT TCCCGACTGG AAAGCGGGCA GTGAGCGCAA
     7081 CGCAATTAAT GTGAGTTAGC TCACTCATTA GGCACCCCAG GCTTTACACT TTATGCTTCC
     7141 GGCTCGTATG TTGTGTG    
//
