# Supplementary material for: Reliable, scalable functional genetics in bloodstream-form Trypanosoma congolense in vitro and in vivo
Source: PLoS Pathog. 2021 Jan 22;17(1):e1009224. doi: 10.1371/journal.ppat.1009224 (PMC7870057; doi:10.1371/journal.ppat.1009224)
Supplement: S1 Dataset — Annotated sequences are provided in GenBank format and were used to generate graphical maps. (ZIP) [file ppat.1009224.s006.zip › S1_Dataset/p3T7-TcoV-TT.gb]

LOCUS                p3T7-TcoV-TT        7476 bp ds-DNA   circular     12-AUG-2020
DEFINITION  .
ACCESSION   
VERSION     
SOURCE      .
  ORGANISM  .
COMMENT     
            
            
COMMENT     ApEinfo:methylated:1
FEATURES             Location/Qualifiers
     CDS             4215..5016
                     /label=TcIL3000.A.H_000093600
                     /ApEinfo_fwdcolor=#f8766d
                     /ApEinfo_revcolor=#f8766d
     CDS             643..898
                     /label=TcIL3000.A.H_000093600(1)
                     /ApEinfo_label=TcIL3000.A.H_000093600
                     /ApEinfo_fwdcolor=#f8766d
                     /ApEinfo_revcolor=#f8766d
     primer_bind     2586..2605
                     /label=T7
                     /ApEinfo_fwdcolor=#d6d4ff
                     /ApEinfo_revcolor=#fbc0fc
     terminator      4040..4167
                     /label=T7 terminator
                     /ApEinfo_fwdcolor=#937644
                     /ApEinfo_revcolor=#937644
     CDS             1407..2010
                     /label=eGFP fragment
                     /ApEinfo_fwdcolor=#70fe00
                     /ApEinfo_revcolor=#70fe00
     primer_bind     1320..1339
                     /label=T7(1)
                     /ApEinfo_label=T7
                     /ApEinfo_fwdcolor=#d6d4ff
                     /ApEinfo_revcolor=#fbc0fc
     protein_bind    complement(2054..2072)
                     /label=TetO
                     /ApEinfo_fwdcolor=#b6897e
                     /ApEinfo_revcolor=#b6897e
     terminator      3908..4035
                     /label=T7 terminator(1)
                     /ApEinfo_label=T7 terminator
                     /ApEinfo_fwdcolor=#937644
                     /ApEinfo_revcolor=#937644
     5'UTR           110..642
                     /label=TcIL3000.A.H_000093600 5'
                     /ApEinfo_fwdcolor=#ecb669
                     /ApEinfo_revcolor=#ecb669
     rep_origin      6454..7136
                     /label=ColE1 origin
                     /ApEinfo_fwdcolor=gray50
                     /ApEinfo_revcolor=gray50
     3'UTR           3572..3854
                     /label=ACT 3'
                     /ApEinfo_fwdcolor=#bfbfbf
                     /ApEinfo_revcolor=#bfbfbf
     terminator      2423..2550
                     /label=T7 terminator(2)
                     /ApEinfo_label=T7 terminator
                     /ApEinfo_fwdcolor=#937644
                     /ApEinfo_revcolor=#937644
     terminator      complement(1058..1186)
                     /label=T7 terminator(3)
                     /ApEinfo_label=T7 terminator
                     /ApEinfo_fwdcolor=#937644
                     /ApEinfo_revcolor=#937644
     CDS             5697..6356
                     /label=AmpR
                     /ApEinfo_fwdcolor=#d8b6b0
                     /ApEinfo_revcolor=#d8b6b0
     primer_bind     complement(2078..2097)
                     /label=T7(2)
                     /ApEinfo_label=T7
                     /ApEinfo_fwdcolor=#d6d4ff
                     /ApEinfo_revcolor=#fbc0fc
     terminator      2291..2418
                     /label=T7 terminator(4)
                     /ApEinfo_label=T7 terminator
                     /ApEinfo_fwdcolor=#937644
                     /ApEinfo_revcolor=#937644
     terminator      complement(925..1053)
                     /label=T7 terminator(5)
                     /ApEinfo_label=T7 terminator
                     /ApEinfo_fwdcolor=#937644
                     /ApEinfo_revcolor=#937644
     protein_bind    1345..1363
                     /label=TetO(1)
                     /ApEinfo_label=TetO
                     /ApEinfo_fwdcolor=#b6897e
                     /ApEinfo_revcolor=#b6897e
     CDS             2740..3534
                     /label=NEO
                     /ApEinfo_fwdcolor=#0064ff
                     /ApEinfo_revcolor=#0064ff
     5'UTR           2614..2724
                     /label=ACT 5'
                     /ApEinfo_fwdcolor=#bfbfbf
                     /ApEinfo_revcolor=#bfbfbf
ORIGIN
        1 GAATTGTGAG CGGATAACAA TTTCACACAG GAAACAGCTA TGACCATGAT TACGCCAAGC
       61 TCGGAATTAA CCCTCACTAA AGGGAACAAA AGCTGgagct cgcggccgCa tgtgaaggta
      121 cctctgtgtt taatgtacct tttgcatctg cttaaagtta atgagctagt cttcttagtc
      181 tcagaaaggt gatgaaatag cattctgaca cttttaattc cactaggaac gttattatta
      241 accataagag gaaagcaagc attgaaaagg gttgacttgg gctgctgaag aacccaagaa
      301 ccatgctacc acaataccta agtttttaaa aagtacgtga gtgttttttt taacgaaaat
      361 tccggcgcaa attttttcta tataggctcc tactagcagg agattatgga agtattcgtt
      421 agttttcaca ggttccattc tagaatctaa agaatgctcc ggatttttag caggtgttta
      481 actatcacca tgctcactac gtttttttct ctttgcttca aagggaaaaa ggtttcccac
      541 agtccgttaa attaaattgc acccgactaa atcagagaaa caaacgccaa tcctgtacat
      601 cccctccgat cccttttgga ccaactttaa taagaagtag gaatgcgtgt acatcttgca
      661 attttccttg tggtcacatt gttgcggaaa ggaaccccga ccggtgaaaa cgtcaacgta
      721 aacgagtatg gagttctgtg caagatatgg aggctccacc aagggcttga gttacctgac
      781 ggcgagaaga ccaaagagga tggggtagca attgtgaaag aaatatcaga tttgtggata
      841 gttacattgg ccaacgaatc cgaggaaaaa gattatggcg gaaaagtgga cagagagcCT
      901 AGCGAATTCC TGCAGGGGCC CTATCCGGAT ATAGTTCCTC CTTTCAGCAA AAAACCCCTC
      961 AAGACCCGTT TAGAGGCCCC AAGGGGTTAT GCTAGTTATT GCTCAGCGGT GGCAGCAGCC
     1021 AACTCAGCTT CCTTTCGGGC TTTGTTAGCA GCCCTATCCG GATATAGTTC CTCCTTTCAG
     1081 CAAAAAACCC CTCAAGACCC GTTTAGAGGC CCCAAGGGGT TATGCTAGTT ATTGCTCAGC
     1141 GGTGGCAGCA GCCAACTCAG CTTCCTTTCG GGCTTTGTTA GCAGCCTGCA GCCCAGGACC
     1201 GAATACTAAT AACGACACTT GCGGTCAAAA AGTAGAAGAA CAAATGCTCA ACGATGAGTG
     1261 AATCAGGTTA GGGTAGTTGG AAAATTATAC AGAATGTCTT TGGCAACACA CCGCCTGATT
     1321 AATACGACTC ACTATAGGGA GATCTCCCTA TCAGTGATAG AGATCTAGCC GCGGTGGCGG
     1381 CCGGCCGCTC TAGAACTAGT GGATCCCACC TACGGCAAGC TGACCCTGAA GTTCATCTGC
     1441 ACCACCGGCA AGCTGCCCGT GCCCTGGCCC ACCCTCGTGA CCACCCTGAC CTACGGCGTG
     1501 CAGTGCTTCA GCCGCTACCC CGACCACATG AAGCAGCACG ACTTCTTCAA GTCCGCCATG
     1561 CCCGAAGGCT ACGTCCAGGA GCGCACCATC TTCTTCAAGG ACGACGGCAA CTACAAGACC
     1621 CGCGCCGAGG TGAAGTTCGA GGGCGACACC CTGGTGAACC GCATCGAGCT GAAGGGCATC
     1681 GACTTCAAGG AGGACGGCAA CATCCTGGGG CACAAGCTGG AGTACAACTA CAACAGCCAC
     1741 AACGTCTATA TCATGGCCGA CAAGCAGAAG AACGGCATCA AGGTGAACTT CAAGATCCGC
     1801 CACAACATCG AGGACGGCAG CGTGCAGCTC GCCGACCACT ACCAGCAGAA CACCCCCATC
     1861 GGCGACGGCC CCGTGCTGCT GCCCGACAAC CACTACCTGA GCACCCAGTC CGCCCTGAGC
     1921 AAAGACCCCA ACGAGAAGCG CGATCACATG GTCCTGCTGG AGTTCGTGAC CGCCGCCGGG
     1981 ATCACTCTCG GCATGGACGA GCTGTACAAG aagCTTATCG ATACCGTCGA CCTCGAGGGG
     2041 GGGCCCGGGG AGATCTCTAT CACTGATAGG GAGATCTCCC TATAGTGAGT CGTATTAATC
     2101 AGcCGGTGTG TTGCCAAAGA CATTCTGTAT AATTTTCCAA CTACCCTAAC CTGATTCACT
     2161 CATCGTTGAG CATTTGTTCT TCTACTTTTT GACCGCAAGT GTCGTTATTA GTATTCGGTC
     2221 CTCCtcgaCA TGATTGAAAT AGTGCCACCA GTTGTGTTTG ATGCGTTTGT TATCTATGCA
     2281 GTATTCTGCA GGCTGCTAAC AAAGCCCGAA AGGAAGCTGA GTTGGCTGCT GCCACCGCTG
     2341 AGCAATAACT AGCATAACCC CTTGGGGCCT CTAAACGGGT CTTGAGGGGT TTTTTGCTGA
     2401 AAGGAGAACT ATATCCGGAT AGGGCTGCTA ACAAAGCCCG AAAGGAAGCT GAGTTGGCTG
     2461 CTGCCACCGC TGAGCAATAA CTAGCATAAC CCCTTGGGGC CTCTAAACGG GTCTTGAGGG
     2521 GTTTTTTGCT GAAAGGAGAA CTATATCCGG ATtGGGCCCC TGCAGGCATG CAAGCTAGAC
     2581 CTAGGTAATA CGACTCACTA TAGGGAGACC CGGGCACAGC AAGGTCTTCT GAAATTCATG
     2641 TTTTTTTTTT TTTTACTCTG CATTGCAGTC TCCGCTCTTA TTTAGTTTTG CTTTACGTAA
     2701 GGTCTCGTTG CTGCCATAAA ATAAGCTATC ACCATGGttA TGATTGAACA AGATGGATTG
     2761 CACGCAGGTT CTCCGGCCGC TTGGGTGGAG AGGCTATTCG GCTATGACTG GGCACAACAG
     2821 ACAATCGGCT GCTCTGATGC CGCCGTGTTC CGGCTGTCAG CGCAGGGGCG CCCGGTTCTT
     2881 TTTGTCAAGA CCGACCTGTC CGGTGCCCTG AATGAACTGC AGGACGAGGC AGCGCGGCTA
     2941 TCGTGGCTGG CCACGACGGG CGTTCCTTGC GCAGCTGTGC TCGACGTTGT CACTGAAGCG
     3001 GGAAGGGACT GGCTGCTATT GGGCGAAGTG CCGGGGCAGG ATCTCCTGTC ATCTCACCTT
     3061 GCTCCTGCCG AGAAAGTATC CATCATGGCT GATGCAATGC GGCGGCTGCA TACGCTTGAT
     3121 CCGGCTACCT GCCCATTCGA CCACCAAGCG AAACATCGCA TCGAGCGAGC ACGTACTCGG
     3181 ATGGAAGCCG GTCTTGTCGA TCAGGATGAT CTGGACGAAG AGCATCAGGG GCTCGCGCCA
     3241 GCCGAACTGT TCGCCAGGCT CAAGGCGCGC ATGCCCGACG GCGAGGATCT CGTCGTGACt
     3301 CATGGCGATG CCTGCTTGCC GAATATCATG GTGGAAAATG GCCGCTTTTC TGGATTCATC
     3361 GACTGTGGCC GGCTGGGTGT GGCGGACCGC TATCAGGACA TAGCGTTGGC TACCCGTGAT
     3421 ATTGCTGAAG AGCTTGGCGG CGAATGGGCT GACCGCTTCC TCGTGCTTTA CGGTATCGCC
     3481 GCTCCCGATT CGCAGCGCAT CGCCTTCTAT CGCCTTCTTG ACGAGTTCTT CTGACATATG
     3541 TAGAGTAGAT GCCGACCGGG ATCGATCCCC CGATCCTAAC ACCGGGTTGT GTGGCCAAAA
     3601 TTGTTCTGTA GTCGCTGTGA GTTGACACGG CTAGTGCTTA TGATTTTCCT CGCGTGTGGT
     3661 GCCTGTACTC AGCCCTATGC CTTATTTGCA ACACATTTAC GTACAGCGCA CAAGAGAAGA
     3721 GAAGATCACT TGAAGATAAT AAATATAGGG TTGTAGGCAT CTTGTTTAAC TCAAATTTTC
     3781 TCGTCTTGGT GTGTCGACAT GATTGAAATA GTGCCACCAG TTGTGTTTGA TGCGTTTGTT
     3841 ATCTATGCAG TATTCTGCAA GGCACCAGTT GTGTTTGATG CGTTTGTTAT CTATGCAGTA
     3901 TTCTGCAGGC TGCTAACAAA GCCCGAAAGG AAGCTGAGTT GGCTGCTGCC ACCGCTGAGC
     3961 AATAACTAGC ATAACCCCTT GGGGCCTCTA AACGGGTCTT GAGGGGTTTT TTGCTGAAAG
     4021 GAGAACTATA TCCGGATAGG GCTGCTAACA AAGCCCGAAA GGAAGCTGAG TTGGCTGCTG
     4081 CCACCGCTGA GCAATAACTA GCATAACCCC TTGGGGCCTC TAAACGGGTC TTGAGGGGTT
     4141 TTTTGCTGAA AGGAGAACTA TATCCGGATt GGGCCCCTGC ACCTCGGAag gagaactata
     4201 tccggatagg gcCCaaaaga cgcagcggtc ttgggaaacg aagccgcaaa aggtgggaca
     4261 atagtcaaaa attgcggtgg aaccggggaa aacgaggcca acggcggaaa tgtgggtatt
     4321 tctttagcga acgacatcct gtgtctctgc tacctgcgtg gaagcggcta cgcttccgat
     4381 cagaaaatgt gcttggacgg cgtgactggt ggatccaaca ataacgcctt aaattctgcc
     4441 ctcagcgact taaccaatga ctggccgaaa ttaaagaatg gatgccccaa gcatcaagga
     4501 aagacgacca ccgcctccat cgaggcttcc ctggccgctt tccatgcaaa gctcggagcc
     4561 caggcgaaca aggctgacgc cagccaccaa acagggaggt acatattggg cattgcgacg
     4621 acgccaaata caggctgtaa cggggcccag aaccaatttt gcgtcaacta caaacgccag
     4681 ctagcaggca ccgacaaagg gatcccgtgg gagcgcaagg tccggggagc cgaagataag
     4741 ctcgtggagg cggacactat gacgcgaatg gtagaaatgc taattcatcg gctggagaac
     4801 ttgaactgga cagcttgggg aatatacgaa gacgcgctgg aacatgtaga tgcccatgaa
     4861 tcaggacgta tcgagggcgg ctccggcacc aatgccgctg ccagcaccta tccaaaagaa
     4921 aaacaacaaa atgcaatttc aaacgagagc ccagtatcta cttcgggata cgtaggagtg
     4981 ccactaggtt ggttaatatc ggcttcactc ttccctGcgg ccgctcgaga attcGATNNN
     5041 NNNNNNNNNN NNNNNNNNNN NNNNNNNNNN NNNNNNNNNN NNNNNNNNNN NNNNNNNNNN
     5101 NNNNNNNNNN NNNNNNNNNN NNNNNANNNN NNNNNNNNNN NNNNNNNNNN NNNNNNNNNN
     5161 NNNNNNNNNN NNNNNCCTTT GACGTTGGAG TCCACGTTCT TTNNNNNNNN NNNNNNNNNN
     5221 NNNNNNNNNN NNNNNNNNNA CCCTATCTCG GTCTATTCTT TTGATTTATA AGGGATTTTG
     5281 CCGATTTCGG CCTATTGGTT AAAAAATGAG CTGATTTAAC AAAAATTTAA CGCGAATTTT
     5341 AACAAAATAT TAACGTTTAC AATTTCCCAG GTGGCACTTT TCGGGGAAAT GTGCGCGGAA
     5401 CCCCTATTTG TTTATTTTTC TAAATACATT CAAATATGTA TCCGCTCATG AGACAATAAC
     5461 CCTGATAAAT GCTTCAATAA TATTGAAAAA GGAAGAGTAT GAGTATTCAA CATTTCCGTG
     5521 TCGCCCTTAT TCCCTTTTTT GCGGCATTTT GCCTTCCTGT TTTTGCTCAC CCAGAAACGC
     5581 TGGTGAAAGT AAAAGATGCT GAAGATCAGT TGGGTGCACG AGTGGGTTAC ATCGAACTGG
     5641 ATCTCAACAG CGGTAAGATC CTTGAGAGTT TTCGCCCCGA AGAACGTTTT CCAATGATGA
     5701 GCACTTTTAA AGTTCTGCTA TGTGGCGCGG TATTATCCCG TATTGACGCC GGGCAAGAGC
     5761 AACTCGGTCG CCGCATACAC TATTCTCAGA ATGACTTGGT TGAGTACTCA CCAGTCACAG
     5821 AAAAGCATCT TACGGATGGC ATGACAGTAA GAGAATTATG CAGTGCTGCC ATAACCATGA
     5881 GTGATAACAC TGCGGCCAAC TTACTTCTGA CAACGATCGG AGGACCGAAG GAGCTAACCG
     5941 CTTTTTTGCA CAACATGGGG GATCATGTAA CTCGCCTTGA TCGTTGGGAA CCGGAGCTGA
     6001 ATGAAGCCAT ACCAAACGAC GAGCGTGACA CCACGATGCC TGTAGCAATG GCAACAACGT
     6061 TGCGCAAACT ATTAACTGGC GAACTACTTA CTCTAGCTTC CCGGCAACAA TTAATAGACT
     6121 GGATGGAGGC GGATAAAGTT GCAGGACCAC TTCTGCGCTC GGCCCTTCCG GCTGGCTGGT
     6181 TTATTGCTGA TAAATCTGGA GCCGGTGAGC GTGGGTCTCG CGGTATCATT GCAGCACTGG
     6241 GGCCAGATGG TAAGCCCTCC CGTATCGTAG TTATCTACAC GACGGGGAGT CAGGCAACTA
     6301 TGGATGAACG AAATAGACAG ATCGCTGAGA TAGGTGCCTC ACTGATTAAG CATTGGTAAC
     6361 TGTCAGACCA AGTTTACTCA TATATACTTT AGATTGATTT AAAACTTCAT TTTTAATTTA
     6421 AAAGGATCTA GGTGAAGATC CTTTTTGATA ATCTCATGAC CAAAATCCCT TAACGTGAGT
     6481 TTTCGTTCCA CTGAGCGTCA GACCCCGTAG AAAAGATCAA AGGATCTTCT TGAGATCCTT
     6541 TTTTTCTGCG CGTAATCTGC TGCTTGCAAA CAAAAAAACC ACCGCTACCA GCGGTGGTTT
     6601 GTTTGCCGGA TCAAGAGCTA CCAACTCTTT TTCCGAAGGT AACTGGCTTC AGCAGAGCGC
     6661 AGATACCAAA TACTGTCCTT CTAGTGTAGC CGTAGTTAGG CCACCACTTC AAGAACTCTG
     6721 TAGCACCGCC TACATACCTC GCTCTGCTAA TCCTGTTACC AGTGGCTGCT GCCAGTGGCG
     6781 ATAAGTCGTG TCTTACCGGG TTGGACTCAA GACGATAGTT ACCGGATAAG GCGCAGCGGT
     6841 CGGGCTGAAC GGGGGGTTCG TGCACACAGC CCAGCTTGGA GCGAACGACC TACACCGAAC
     6901 TGAGATACCT ACAGCGTGAG CTATGAGAAA GCGCCACGCT TCCCGAAGGG AGAAAGGCGG
     6961 ACAGGTATCC GGTAAGCGGC AGGGTCGGAA CAGGAGAGCG CACGAGGGAG CTTCCAGGGG
     7021 GAAACGCCTG GTATCTTTAT AGTCCTGTCG GGTTTCGCCA CCTCTGACTT GAGCGTCGAT
     7081 TTTTGTGATG CTCGTCAGGG GGGCGGAGCC TATGGAAAAA CGCCAGCAAC GCGGCCTTTT
     7141 TACGGTTCCT GGCCTTTTGC TGGCCTTTTG CTCACATGTT CTTTCCTGCG TTATCCCCTG
     7201 ATTCTGTGGA TAACCGTATT ACCGCCTTTG AGTGAGCTGA TACCGCTCGC CGCAGCCGAA
     7261 CGACCGAGCG CAGCGAGTCA GTGAGCGAGG AAGCGGAAGA GCGCCCAATA CGCAAACCGC
     7321 CTCTCCCCGC GCGTTGGCCG ATTCATTAAT GCAGCTGGCA CGACAGGTTT CCCGACTGGA
     7381 AAGCGGGCAG TGAGCGCAAC GCAATTAATG TGAGTTAGCT CACTCATTAG GCACCCCAGG
     7441 CTTTACACTT TATGCTTCCG GCTCGTATGT TGTGTG  
//
