# Supplementary material for: Reliable, scalable functional genetics in bloodstream-form Trypanosoma congolense in vitro and in vivo
Source: PLoS Pathog. 2021 Jan 22;17(1):e1009224. doi: 10.1371/journal.ppat.1009224 (PMC7870057; doi:10.1371/journal.ppat.1009224)
Supplement: S1 Dataset — Annotated sequences are provided in GenBank format and were used to generate graphical maps. (ZIP) [file ppat.1009224.s006.zip › S1_Dataset/pTcoSM.gb]

LOCUS                   pTcoSM        8083 bp ds-DNA   circular     12-AUG-2020
DEFINITION  .
ACCESSION   
VERSION     
SOURCE      .
  ORGANISM  .
COMMENT     
COMMENT     ApEinfo:methylated:1
FEATURES             Location/Qualifiers
     misc_feature    3359..3753
                     /label=TcoPFR1 intergenic
                     /ApEinfo_fwdcolor=#828282
                     /ApEinfo_revcolor=#828282
     misc_feature    341..697
                     /label=TcoTUBA-TUBB intergenic
                     /ApEinfo_fwdcolor=#828282
                     /ApEinfo_revcolor=#828282
     CDS             4766..5419
                     /label=NLS-TetR
                     /ApEinfo_fwdcolor=#00bdc2
                     /ApEinfo_revcolor=#00bdc2
     CDS             complement(7095..7754)
                     /label=AmpR
                     /ApEinfo_fwdcolor=#d8b6b0
                     /ApEinfo_revcolor=#d8b6b0
     CDS             3760..4356
                     /label=PAC
                     /ApEinfo_fwdcolor=#4682b4
                     /ApEinfo_revcolor=#4682b4
     rep_origin      complement(6315..6997)
                     /label=ColE1 origin
                     /ApEinfo_fwdcolor=gray50
                     /ApEinfo_revcolor=gray50
     misc_feature    5428..5870
                     /label=TcoTUBB-TUBA intergenic
                     /ApEinfo_fwdcolor=#828282
                     /ApEinfo_revcolor=#828282
     CDS             704..3349
                     /label=NLS-T7RNAP
                     /ApEinfo_fwdcolor=#f8756b
                     /ApEinfo_revcolor=#f8756b
     misc_feature    4366..4760
                     /label=TcoPFR2 intergenic
                     /ApEinfo_fwdcolor=#828282
                     /ApEinfo_revcolor=#828282
ORIGIN
        1 GGAAATTGTA AACGTTAATA TTTTGTTAAA ATTCGCGTTA AATTTTTGTT AAATCAGCTC
       61 ATTTTTTAAC CAATAGGCCG AAATCGGCAA AATCCCTTAT AAATCAAAAG AATAGACCGA
      121 GATAGGGTNN NNNNNNNNNN NNNNNNNNNN NNNNNNNNNN NNNNNAAAGA ACGTGGACTC
      181 CAACGTCAAA GGNNNNNNNN NNNNNNNNNN NNNNNNNNNN NNNNNNNNNN NNNNNNNNNN
      241 NTNNNNNNNN NNNNNNNNNN NNNNNNNNNN NNNNNNNNNN NNNNNNNNNN NNNNNNNNNN
      301 NNNNNNNNNN NNNNNNNNNN NNNNNNNNNN ATCGaagctt AGAACAGGAA AAGAAGTGTG
      361 TCTGTGTGGA GGATGTAGCA GTCTAATTTA TATGTATGAC CTTGTTAGCA TGTTTGTTGT
      421 GAGGCTTGTG CTGATACCTG GAGCTCTAAT AGGACACCTG TGTATGCACG TTCGGCACAC
      481 CCTCCTCAGA CTTTTTTGTT TTTGTTTCTT TTTTCTTTAT TTATCTTGTT TTGTTTCCTC
      541 TCATTAATGA AGTGTTCCCT CTTCCTGTCC CACTCCGCCT GCCTGGTTAT CGCCGCCTAC
      601 ATGGCGTTCC CTCACCACCA CCACCACCAC CCTCCCTCCC TCCTTCGCTG CGCTGAAAGA
      661 TTATAATCGT TTCAAGGAAG ACTAATCCAA TTCCATCACT AGTATGCGCG GCCACAAGCG
      721 CTCGCGCGAG TTCTCTGACA TCGAGCTGGC CGCGATCCCG TTCAACACGC TGGCGGACCA
      781 CTACGGCGAG CGCCTCGCGA GAGAGCAGCT GGCGCTGGAA CATGAGAGCT ACGAGATGGG
      841 CGAGGCCCGC TTCCGCAAGA TGTTTGAGCG GCAGCTGAAG GCGGGCGAGG TGGCGGACAA
      901 CGCGGCGGCG AAGCCGCTGA TTACCACGCT GCTGCCAAAG ATGATCGCGC GCATCAACGA
      961 CTGGTTCGAG GAGGTGAAGG CGAAGCGCGG AAAGCGTCCG ACGGCGTTCC AGTTCCTGCA
     1021 GGAGATTAAG CCGGAGGCGG TGGCCTACAT CACGATCAAG ACGACCCTGG CTTGCCTCAC
     1081 CTCGGCCGAC AACACTACTG TCCAGGCGGT GGCCTCGGCG ATTGGCCGTG CGATTGAGGA
     1141 CGAGGCGCGG TTCGGCCGCA TCCGCGACCT GGAGGCGAAG CACTTCAAGA AGAACGTGGA
     1201 GGAGCAACTG AACAAGCGAG TGGGCCACGT GTACAAGAAG GCGTTCATGC AGGTCGTGGA
     1261 GGCGGACATG CTGAGCAAAG GCCTGCTGGG CGGCGAGGCG TGGTCATCGT GGCACAAGGA
     1321 GGACAGCATC CACGTTGGCG TCCGCTGCAT CGAGATGCTG ATCGAGTCGA CGGGCATGGT
     1381 GTCTCTGCAC CGTCAGAACG CCGGCGTGGT GGGTCAGGAC AGCGAGACGA TCGAGCTGGC
     1441 GCCGGAGTAC GCAGAGGCGA TCGCGACCCG TGCCGGCGCG CTGGCGGGCA TCAGCCCGAT
     1501 GTTCCAGCCG TGCGTTGTGC CGCCGAAGCC TTGGACTGGC ATCACCGGCG GGGGCTACTG
     1561 GGCGAACGGT CGCCGCCCGC TGGCGCTGGT GCGTACGCAC TCCAAAAAGG CGCTGATGCG
     1621 CTACGAGGAC GTGTACATGC CAGAGGTGTA CAAGGCGATC AACATCGCGC AGAACACCGC
     1681 GTGGAAGATC AACAAGAAGG TGCTGGCGGT GGCGAACGTA ATCACGAAGT GGAAGCACTG
     1741 TCCGGTGGAG GATATCCCGG CGATCGAGCG TGAGGAGCTG CCGATGAAGC CGGAGGACAT
     1801 CGACATGAAC CCGGAGGCGC TGACCGCCTG GAAGCGCGCC GCGGCTGCGG TGTACCGCAA
     1861 GGACCGCGCG CGGAAGTCGC GCCGCATCTC CCTGGAGTTC ATGCTCGAGC AGGCGAATAA
     1921 ATTCGCGAAC CACAAGGCCA TTTGGTTTCC CTATAACATG GACTGGCGCG GTCGCGTGTA
     1981 CGCGGTCTCG ATGTTCAACC CGCAGGGCAA CGACATGACC AAGGGCCTGC TTACGCTGGC
     2041 GAAGGGCAAG CCGATCGGCA AGGAGGGCTA CTACTGGCTC AAGATCCACG GTGCGAACTG
     2101 CGCGGGCGTG GACAAGGTGC CGTTCCCGGA GAGGATCAAG TTCATTGAGG AGAACCACGA
     2161 GAATATCATG GCGTGCGCGA AGAGCCCGCT GGAGAACACC TGGTGGGCGG AGCAGGACAG
     2221 CCCTTTCTGC TTCCTGGCGT TCTGCTTCGA GTACGCCGGC GTGCAGCACC ACGGCCTCTC
     2281 CTACAACTGC TCCCTGCCAC TGGCGTTCGA TGGGTCCTGC TCTGGCATCC AGCACTTCTC
     2341 TGCGATGCTG CGTGACGAGG TGGGTGGCCG CGCAGTGAAC CTGCTGCCGA GCGAGACGGT
     2401 GCAGGATATC TACGGCATCG TGGCGAAGAA GGTGAACGAG ATCCTGCAGG CGGACGCGAT
     2461 CAATGGCACG GACAACGAGG TGGTGACGGT GACCGACGAG AACACCGGCG AGATCTCCGA
     2521 AAAGGTCAAG CTGGGCACGA AGGCGCTGGC GGGTCAGTGG CTCGCGCACG GCGTGACCCG
     2581 CTCGGTAACG AAGCGCTCGG TGATGACGCT GGCGTACGGC TCGAAGGAGT TCGGCTTCCG
     2641 CCAGCAGGTG CTCGAGGACA CGATCCAGCC GGCGATCGAC AGCGGTAAGG GCCCCATGTT
     2701 CACGCAGCCG AACCAGGCGG CGGGCTACAT GGCGAAGCTG ATCTGGGAGT CGGTTAGCGT
     2761 CACGGTGGTG GCGGCGGTCG AGGCGATGAA CTGGCTCAAG AGCGCGGCCA AGCTGCTGGC
     2821 GGCGGAGGTA AAGGACAAGA AGACCGGCGA GATCCTGCGC AAGCGCTGCG CGGTGCACTG
     2881 GGTGACGCCG GACGGCTTCC CCGTGTGGCA GGAGTACAAG AAGCCGATCC AGACGCGCCT
     2941 GAATCTGATG TTCCTCGGCC AGTTCCGCCT GCAGCCGACG ATCAACACCA ACAAGGACAG
     3001 CGAGATTGAT GCGCACAAGC AAGAGTCGGG CATCGCACCG AACTTCGTGC ACAGCCAGGA
     3061 CGGCTCCCAC CTTCGCAAGA CGGTGGTCTG GGCGCACGAG AAATACGGCA TCGAGTCTTT
     3121 CGCACTTATC CACGACTCTT TCGGCACGAT CCCCGCGGAC GCAGCCAACC TGTTTAAGGC
     3181 GGTGCGCGAG ACGATGGTGG ATACGTACGA GAGCTGCGAC GTGCTTGCGG ACTTTTACGA
     3241 CCAGTTCGCC GACCAGCTGC ACGAGTCTCA GCTGGACAAG ATGCCTGCCC TCCCGGCCAA
     3301 GGGCAACCTG AACCTTCGCG ACATCCTCGA GTCTGACTTC GCGTTCGCGT AAGGATCCGC
     3361 TGGCCACAAC CGATATGTAA ATTGAGCGCA ACTAATTGTT CGATGATGGT GTTTTTGTTC
     3421 GGTCCTTTTT ATTCTTGTAT CAGATGTAAT GAAGGCCCTA TCAGGCCCCT GTATGTAGGT
     3481 CACCGTGAAT CAAATGTGGG TCCCACCGCG TCCCACTAAC GTACACCCCC GTCGATGATC
     3541 CTTCCCACCA GTTGCAATCA CTGCTTTGCG GCACCTTTCT CATACCTTCC TTCCTTCCCC
     3601 TTTCTTATCA CGCACCACTG TAAGGTGTTC TTGCATAGTA ACAGGTAGCA AATCGAAATA
     3661 ATAAAGAAAG TTCTAGACAC CTCTAGAAGT ATCACAATCA CCCTTGACGG TATTTATACT
     3721 ACGCACGAAG GCTTACATCA TAAGGCTTTG ACCgctagcA TGACCGAGTA CAAGCCCACG
     3781 GTGCGCCTCG CCACCCGCGA CGACGTCCCC CGGGCCGTAC GCACCCTCGC CGCCGCGTTC
     3841 GCCGACTACC CCGCCACGCG CCACACCGTC GACCCGGACC GCCACATCGA GCGGGTCACC
     3901 GAGCTGCAAG AACTCTTCCT CACGCGCGTC GGGCTCGACA TCGGCAAGGT GTGGGTCGCG
     3961 GACGACGGCG CCGCGGTGGC GGTCTGGACC ACGCCGGAGA GCGTCGAAGC GGGGGCGGTG
     4021 TTCGCCGAGA TCGGCCCGCG CATGGCCGAG TTGAGCGGTT CCCGGCTGGC CGCGCAGCAA
     4081 CAGATGGAAG GCCTCCTGGC GCCGCACCGG CCCAAGGAGC CCGCGTGGTT CCTGGCCACC
     4141 GTCGGCGTCT CGCCCGACCA CCAGGGCAAG GGTCTGGGCA GCGCCGTCGT GCTCCCCGGA
     4201 GTGGAGGCGG CCGAGCGCGC CGGGGTGCCC GCCTTCCTGG AGACCTCCGC GCCCCGCAAC
     4261 CTCCCCTTCT ACGAGCGGCT CGGCTTCACC GTCACCGCCG ACGTCGAGGT GCCCGAAGGA
     4321 CCGCGCACCT GGTGCATGAC CCGCAAGCCC GGTGCCTAAC CATGGCTCCA CTTTTTAACT
     4381 TTCGTTTTCC GCCTTGTATT TATGTATAAC TGTTATGTAG AGTTTACGCT CTGCGTTGGA
     4441 TGATACGCGC AGACCATGAC GCGTGCCAGT AGGCGCCGGA GAGTCACTGT TTGTGTAGAT
     4501 CGTAGCCTCG TATCTGACAC TTTATGATCT ATGAACTCCC ATCTTGTATG CGTGCGTCAG
     4561 TTAGCTGCGC ACGCATTGTG TCGACCTTCT CTATGTGTGT GTGTGTTGGT CATGCCACGT
     4621 TTGTTCTTTC TCTTCTTGTT CAGCTTAGCA ATTTTTTTCC TTGAATTCCC TTGTTTTTCA
     4681 TTGTTTCACA GGAGGTACGC CAAGCTACCG GTGCTTAATC TGTATTTACA CCAAACCCTA
     4741 AGAAAAACCA GTAAGCCAGC ctaggATGCA AGCTAGGATG CGCGGCCACA AGCGCTCCAG
     4801 GGAGCGCCTG GACAAGAGCA AGGTCATTAA CAGCGCGCTC GAGCTGCTCA ACGAGGTGGG
     4861 CATTGAGGGT CTCACCACGC GCAAGCTCGC GCAGAAGCTC GGCGTCGAGC AGCCCACGCT
     4921 CTACTGGCAC GTGAAGAACA AGCGCGCGCT CCTCGACGCG CTGGCGATCG AGATGCTGGA
     4981 TCGCCACCAC ACCCACTTTT GCCCCCTCGA GGGTGAGAGC TGGCAGGACT TTCTCCGCAA
     5041 CAACGCGAAG AGCTTTCGCT GCGCCCTGCT CAGCCACCGC GACGGCGCCA AGGTGCACCT
     5101 GGGTACCCGC CCGACGGAGA AGCAGTACGA GACGCTCGAG AACCAGCTGG CGTTCCTCTG
     5161 CCAGCAGGGC TTTTCGCTGG AGAACGCCCT GTACGCCCTG TCGGCGGTCG GTCACTTCAC
     5221 CCTCGGTTGC GTCCTGGAGG ACCAGGAGCA CCAGGTGGCC AAGGAGGAGC GCGAGACCCC
     5281 GACCACCGAC AGCATGCCCC CCCTCCTCCG CCAGGCGATT GAGCTGTTCG ATCACCAGGG
     5341 TGCCGAGCCG GCGTTCCTGT TCGGCCTGGA GCTGATTATT TGCGGTCTGG AGAAGCAGCT
     5401 CAAGTGCGAG TCGGGTTCGT AAcatatGCA GTTGCCGACG AATCACTCCC ACTCTAGCGG
     5461 GTGTGTGGCT GCCCCTTTTG AGTAATAGCC AGAGGCGTCC TGTCTCTGCC ACACATCCCC
     5521 TGGTCCTGTT TGTTTTAGGT TTCTCTTTTT CTTTTTCCTT TCTCTCTTTC CTCTTGTTTT
     5581 TACCTTTTTT GTTTTGTTTT GGTTGATGTT TGTCCATGCG TATGCCTTTC TGGTGTGTGC
     5641 ACGTGGGAAC ATGAGTCACT GACTTTTCCC TCTTTTCTTT TGTTTCCCTT TCCTTTCCCT
     5701 GTTCCACTTG GTAATGCTGC TGTACCCCCA TGCTCTTGCT TATCACCCTT CCTTTTCTCT
     5761 CTTTCTCTCT CTTTTCCACC GTGTCTGTAT GCCTGCCCTG CGCGCGGTGC CCAGTAAAAC
     5821 TTCCAAGCGA TCCTTCAAAC ACCCCAACAA AGCACTCCTA TTCATTCACC aagcttCTCC
     5881 AGCTTTTGTT CCCTTTAGTG AGGGTTAATT CCGAGCTTGG CGTAATCATG GTCATAGCTG
     5941 TTTCCTGTGT GAAATTGTTA TCCGCTCACA ATTCCACACA ACATACGAGC CGGAAGCATA
     6001 AAGTGTAAAG CCTGGGGTGC CTAATGAGTG AGCTAACTCA CATTAATTGC GTTGCGCTCA
     6061 CTGCCCGCTT TCCAGTCGGG AAACCTGTCG TGCCAGCTGC ATTAATGAAT CGGCCAACGC
     6121 GCGGGGAGAG GCGGTTTGCG TATTGGGCGC TCTTCCGCTT CCTCGCTCAC TGACTCGCTG
     6181 CGCTCGGTCG TTCGGCTGCG GCGAGCGGTA TCAGCTCACT CAAAGGCGGT AATACGGTTA
     6241 TCCACAGAAT CAGGGGATAA CGCAGGAAAG AACATGTGAG CAAAAGGCCA GCAAAAGGCC
     6301 AGGAACCGTA AAAAGGCCGC GTTGCTGGCG TTTTTCCATA GGCTCCGCCC CCCTGACGAG
     6361 CATCACAAAA ATCGACGCTC AAGTCAGAGG TGGCGAAACC CGACAGGACT ATAAAGATAC
     6421 CAGGCGTTTC CCCCTGGAAG CTCCCTCGTG CGCTCTCCTG TTCCGACCCT GCCGCTTACC
     6481 GGATACCTGT CCGCCTTTCT CCCTTCGGGA AGCGTGGCGC TTTCTCATAG CTCACGCTGT
     6541 AGGTATCTCA GTTCGGTGTA GGTCGTTCGC TCCAAGCTGG GCTGTGTGCA CGAACCCCCC
     6601 GTTCAGCCCG ACCGCTGCGC CTTATCCGGT AACTATCGTC TTGAGTCCAA CCCGGTAAGA
     6661 CACGACTTAT CGCCACTGGC AGCAGCCACT GGTAACAGGA TTAGCAGAGC GAGGTATGTA
     6721 GGCGGTGCTA CAGAGTTCTT GAAGTGGTGG CCTAACTACG GCTACACTAG AAGGACAGTA
     6781 TTTGGTATCT GCGCTCTGCT GAAGCCAGTT ACCTTCGGAA AAAGAGTTGG TAGCTCTTGA
     6841 TCCGGCAAAC AAACCACCGC TGGTAGCGGT GGTTTTTTTG TTTGCAAGCA GCAGATTACG
     6901 CGCAGAAAAA AAGGATCTCA AGAAGATCCT TTGATCTTTT CTACGGGGTC TGACGCTCAG
     6961 TGGAACGAAA ACTCACGTTA AGGGATTTTG GTCATGAGAT TATCAAAAAG GATCTTCACC
     7021 TAGATCCTTT TAAATTAAAA ATGAAGTTTT AAATCAATCT AAAGTATATA TGAGTAAACT
     7081 TGGTCTGACA GTTACCAATG CTTAATCAGT GAGGCACCTA TCTCAGCGAT CTGTCTATTT
     7141 CGTTCATCCA TAGTTGCCTG ACTCCCCGTC GTGTAGATAA CTACGATACG GGAGGGCTTA
     7201 CCATCTGGCC CCAGTGCTGC AATGATACCG CGAGACCCAC GCTCACCGGC TCCAGATTTA
     7261 TCAGCAATAA ACCAGCCAGC CGGAAGGGCC GAGCGCAGAA GTGGTCCTGC AACTTTATCC
     7321 GCCTCCATCC AGTCTATTAA TTGTTGCCGG GAAGCTAGAG TAAGTAGTTC GCCAGTTAAT
     7381 AGTTTGCGCA ACGTTGTTGC CATTGCTACA GGCATCGTGG TGTCACGCTC GTCGTTTGGT
     7441 ATGGCTTCAT TCAGCTCCGG TTCCCAACGA TCAAGGCGAG TTACATGATC CCCCATGTTG
     7501 TGCAAAAAAG CGGTTAGCTC CTTCGGTCCT CCGATCGTTG TCAGAAGTAA GTTGGCCGCA
     7561 GTGTTATCAC TCATGGTTAT GGCAGCACTG CATAATTCTC TTACTGTCAT GCCATCCGTA
     7621 AGATGCTTTT CTGTGACTGG TGAGTACTCA ACCAAGTCAT TCTGAGAATA GTGTATGCGG
     7681 CGACCGAGTT GCTCTTGCCC GGCGTCAATA CGGGATAATA CCGCGCCACA TAGCAGAACT
     7741 TTAAAAGTGC TCATCATTGG AAAACGTTCT TCGGGGCGAA AACTCTCAAG GATCTTACCG
     7801 CTGTTGAGAT CCAGTTCGAT GTAACCCACT CGTGCACCCA ACTGATCTTC AGCATCTTTT
     7861 ACTTTCACCA GCGTTTCTGG GTGAGCAAAA ACAGGAAGGC AAAATGCCGC AAAAAAGGGA
     7921 ATAAGGGCGA CACGGAAATG TTGAATACTC ATACTCTTCC TTTTTCAATA TTATTGAAGC
     7981 ATTTATCAGG GTTATTGTCT CATGAGCGGA TACATATTTG AATGTATTTA GAAAAATAAA
     8041 CAAATAGGGG TTCCGCGCAC ATTTCCCCGA AAAGTGCCAC CTG 
//
