# Supplementary material for: Reliable, scalable functional genetics in bloodstream-form Trypanosoma congolense in vitro and in vivo
Source: PLoS Pathog. 2021 Jan 22;17(1):e1009224. doi: 10.1371/journal.ppat.1009224 (PMC7870057; doi:10.1371/journal.ppat.1009224)
Supplement: S1 Dataset — Annotated sequences are provided in GenBank format and were used to generate graphical maps. (ZIP) [file ppat.1009224.s006.zip › S1_Dataset/pTcoSce-TbrRNA.gb]

LOCUS           pTcoSce_TbrRNA        8196 bp ds-DNA   circular     13-AUG-2020
DEFINITION  .
ACCESSION   
VERSION     
SOURCE      .
  ORGANISM  .
COMMENT     
            
            
COMMENT     ApEinfo:methylated:1
FEATURES             Location/Qualifiers
     CDS             3026..4048
                     /ApEinfo_graphicformat=arrow_data {{0 1 2 0 0 -1} {} 0}
                     width 5 offset 0
                     /label=HYG
                     /ApEinfo_fwdcolor=#0064ff
                     /ApEinfo_revcolor=#0064ff
     CDS             4935..5736
                     /ApEinfo_graphicformat=arrow_data {{0 1 2 0 0 -1} {} 0}
                     width 5 offset 0
                     /label=TcIL3000.A.H_000093600
                     /ApEinfo_fwdcolor=#f8766d
                     /ApEinfo_revcolor=#f8766d
     CDS             643..897
                     /ApEinfo_graphicformat=arrow_data {{0 1 2 0 0 -1} {} 0}
                     width 5 offset 0
                     /label=TcIL3000.A.H_000093600(1)
                     /ApEinfo_label=TcIL3000.A.H_000093600
                     /ApEinfo_fwdcolor=#f8766d
                     /ApEinfo_revcolor=#f8766d
     3'UTR           4080..4362
                     /ApEinfo_graphicformat=arrow_data {{0 1 2 0 0 -1} {} 0}
                     width 5 offset 0
                     /label=ACT 3'
                     /ApEinfo_fwdcolor=#bfbfbf
                     /ApEinfo_revcolor=#bfbfbf
     5'UTR           110..642
                     /ApEinfo_graphicformat=arrow_data {{0 1 2 0 0 -1} {} 0}
                     width 5 offset 0
                     /label=TcIL3000.A.H_000093600 5'
                     /ApEinfo_fwdcolor=#ecb669
                     /ApEinfo_revcolor=#ecb669
     3'UTR           4378..4660
                     /ApEinfo_graphicformat=arrow_data {{0 1 2 0 0 -1} {} 0}
                     width 5 offset 0
                     /label=ACT 3'(1)
                     /ApEinfo_label=ACT 3'
                     /ApEinfo_fwdcolor=#bfbfbf
                     /ApEinfo_revcolor=#bfbfbf
     rep_origin      7174..7856
                     /ApEinfo_graphicformat=arrow_data {{0 1 2 0 0 -1} {} 0}
                     width 5 offset 0
                     /label=ColE1 origin
                     /ApEinfo_fwdcolor=gray50
                     /ApEinfo_revcolor=gray50
     primer_bind     2864..2883
                     /ApEinfo_graphicformat=arrow_data {{0 1 2 0 0 -1} {} 0}
                     width 5 offset 0
                     /label=T7
                     /ApEinfo_fwdcolor=#d6d4ff
                     /ApEinfo_revcolor=#fbc0fc
     promoter        926..1188
                     /ApEinfo_graphicformat=arrow_data {{0 1 2 0 0 -1} {} 0}
                     width 5 offset 0
                     /label=rDNA promoter
                     /ApEinfo_fwdcolor=#91a2c6
                     /ApEinfo_revcolor=#91a2c6
     CDS             6417..7076
                     /ApEinfo_graphicformat=arrow_data {{0 1 2 0 0 -1} {} 0}
                     width 5 offset 0
                     /label=AmpR
                     /ApEinfo_fwdcolor=#d8b6b0
                     /ApEinfo_revcolor=#d8b6b0
     protein_bind    1193..1211
                     /ApEinfo_graphicformat=arrow_data {{0 1 2 0 0 -1} {} 0}
                     width 5 offset 0
                     /label=TetO
                     /ApEinfo_fwdcolor=#b6897e
                     /ApEinfo_revcolor=#b6897e
     3'UTR           2127..2836
                     /ApEinfo_graphicformat=arrow_data {{0 1 2 0 0 -1} {} 0}
                     width 5 offset 0
                     /label=ALD 3'
                     /ApEinfo_fwdcolor=#bfbfbf
                     /ApEinfo_revcolor=#bfbfbf
     protein_bind    1214..1232
                     /ApEinfo_graphicformat=arrow_data {{0 1 2 0 0 -1} {} 0}
                     width 5 offset 0
                     /label=TetO(1)
                     /ApEinfo_label=TetO
                     /ApEinfo_fwdcolor=#b6897e
                     /ApEinfo_revcolor=#b6897e
     5'UTR           1265..1357
                     /ApEinfo_graphicformat=arrow_data {{0 1 2 0 0 -1} {} 0}
                     width 5 offset 0
                     /label=EP1 5'
                     /ApEinfo_fwdcolor=#bfbfbf
                     /ApEinfo_revcolor=#bfbfbf
     terminator      4666..4793
                     /ApEinfo_graphicformat=arrow_data {{0 1 2 0 0 -1} {} 0}
                     width 5 offset 0
                     /label=T7 terminator
                     /ApEinfo_fwdcolor=#937644
                     /ApEinfo_revcolor=#937644
     5'UTR           2902..3010
                     /label=ACT 5'
                     /ApEinfo_fwdcolor=#bfbfbf
                     /ApEinfo_revcolor=#bfbfbf
     terminator      4798..4925
                     /ApEinfo_graphicformat=arrow_data {{0 1 2 0 0 -1} {} 0}
                     width 5 offset 0
                     /label=T7 terminator(1)
                     /ApEinfo_label=T7 terminator
                     /ApEinfo_fwdcolor=#937644
                     /ApEinfo_revcolor=#937644
     misc_feature    904..921
                     /ApEinfo_graphicformat=arrow_data {{0 1 2 0 0 -1} {} 0}
                     width 5 offset 0
                     /label=I-SceI_recognition_seq
                     /ApEinfo_fwdcolor=#bb48ff
                     /ApEinfo_revcolor=#bb48ff
     CDS             1359..2123
                     /label=NLS-SceI-HA
                     /ApEinfo_fwdcolor=#aa0000
                     /ApEinfo_revcolor=#aa0000
ORIGIN
        1 GAATTGTGAG CGGATAACAA TTTCACACAG GAAACAGCTA TGACCATGAT TACGCCAAGC
       61 TCGGAATTAA CCCTCACTAA AGGGAACAAA AGCTGgagct cgcggccgCa tgtgaaggta
      121 cctctgtgtt taatgtacct tttgcatctg cttaaagtta atgagctagt cttcttagtc
      181 tcagaaaggt gatgaaatag cattctgaca cttttaattc cactaggaac gttattatta
      241 accataagag gaaagcaagc attgaaaagg gttgacttgg gctgctgaag aacccaagaa
      301 ccatgctacc acaataccta agtttttaaa aagtacgtga gtgttttttt taacgaaaat
      361 tccggcgcaa attttttcta tataggctcc tactagcagg agattatgga agtattcgtt
      421 agttttcaca ggttccattc tagaatctaa agaatgctcc ggatttttag caggtgttta
      481 actatcacca tgctcactac gtttttttct ctttgcttca aagggaaaaa ggtttcccac
      541 agtccgttaa attaaattgc acccgactaa atcagagaaa caaacgccaa tcctgtacat
      601 cccctccgat cccttttgga ccaactttaa taagaagtag gaatgcgtgt acatcttgca
      661 attttccttg tggtcacatt gttgcggaaa ggaaccccga ccggtgaaaa cgtcaacgta
      721 aacgagtatg gagttctgtg caagatatgg aggctccacc aagggcttga gttacctgac
      781 ggcgagaaga ccaaagagga tggggtagca attgtgaaag aaatatcaga tttgtggata
      841 gttacattgg ccaacgaatc cgaggaaaaa gattatggcg gaaaagtgga cagagagCCT
      901 AGGtagggat aacagggtaa tgtacCTAGC TTTCCACCCA GCGCGGGTGC ATTCTGGCTC
      961 TTATATATAC TTATTGTCAT GACAGAGTAT ATTGTACTGT GTTGATAAGG GACGGGTAAC
     1021 TGTATTGAAG AGCCGATGCT TTTGACATGT TAGATATAAT ATGTTTTATT GTAAAGTCAA
     1081 TACAACACAC AATAGGATAA TAATGATAAA GTTAAAAAAG TATATATAGT AATAGAAATA
     1141 TATCTTATAT AGGAAAGATT AAGCAGTAAA AGTAGCGCTT ACGGCGTACG GTTCCCTATC
     1201 AGTGATAGAG ATCTCCCTAT CAGTGATAGA GATCCCTGAG TACTGAGTTT AACATGTTCT
     1261 CGTCccgggc tgcacgcgcc ttcgagtttt ttttcctttt ccccattttt ttcaacttga
     1321 agacttcaat tacaccaaaa agtaaaattc acaagcttat gccaaagaag aagcgaaagg
     1381 tacatatgaa annnnnnnnn nnnnnnnnnn nnnnnnnnnn nnnnnnnnnn nnnnnnnnnn
     1441 nnnnnnnnnn nnnnnnnnnn nnnnnnnnnn nnnnnnnnnn nnnnnnnnnn nnnnnnnnnn
     1501 nnnnnnnnnn nnnnnnnnnn nnnnnnnnnn nnnnnnnnnn nnnnnnnnnn nnnnnnnnnn
     1561 nnnnnnnnnn nnnnnnnnnn nnnnnnnnnn nnnnnnnnnn nnnnnnnnnn nnnnnnnnnn
     1621 nnnnnnnnnn nnnnnnnnnn nnnnnnnnnn nnnnnnnnnn nnnnnnnnnn nnnnnnnnnn
     1681 nnnnnnnnnn nnnnnnnnnn nnnnnnnnnn nnnnnnnnnn nnnnnnnnnn nnnnnnnnnn
     1741 nnnnnaaaaa aaccatcccg aacaacctgg ttgaaaacta cctgaccccg atgtctctgg
     1801 catactggtt catggatgat ggtggtaaat gggattacaa caaaaactct accaacaaat
     1861 cgatcgtact gaacacccag tctttcactt tcgaagaagt agaatacctg gttaagggtc
     1921 tgcgtaacaa attccaactg aactgttacg taaaaatcaa caaaaacaaa ccgatcatct
     1981 acatcgattc tatgtcttac ctgatcttct acaacctgat caaaccgtac ctgatcccgc
     2041 agatgatgta caaactgccg aacactatct cctccgaaac tttcctgaaa tacccatacg
     2101 atgttccaga ttacgcttgc taatagGATC CTGCCCATTT AGTTGGCTTT TCCCTTGTCT
     2161 CGTGTCTTTT CCGTGGAAAG GTTCCCGGAG TAATCTGATG GCACAGCAGG GAGGTGCGCC
     2221 TGCAGGTTGG TTAGGAAGGG GGGATGATGT AAAAGAAGAA AATGGGGGGA TATCTTATGT
     2281 TTAAGAGGAT AAATAATGTG AAGGGGCTTT ATATGCTTGC TTGGTTGTCT CGTTGGTGCA
     2341 TGGGGAATCT GCATGTTTGC TTTGGAGCAC GCGTGGTACA TCAATGGGAT CATATCTTGC
     2401 TGCCTCCCGC AGTCACCGTG CGGAGCTGCC GGTGCCCCGT TTCTCATAGG CGTGTGCACC
     2461 TTCCGTCTGA GACCTGTAAA TGGTTAAAAA GGAATATATA ATTACCTTTT GAAAAGTGGT
     2521 AAAAAACGAA TATATGTTTT TTTTTGGTTT TAATACGCTC TTTTGTGTGT ATGAGAGGAA
     2581 TAAATAAGTG TGTGTGTGTG TGTGTTGTTG TTGTTGAAAA AATGAAGGAC ACGAAAGCGC
     2641 TCATTAGGGG TGGGGATACA CCAGGCATAA TTATCCGAAA ATATTTTGGT GCACCAAATA
     2701 AGTGAACATA CTGACGAAAT CAAAGAGTTG GAGGATGGAT AGGGAGGCCT CATTGGCAGT
     2761 GGTAAATTGA TTTGACTTGA ATATGATACC CTCTTACTGT TTCATTGCCA CTACAAGTTG
     2821 GTTTCCTTCC CCTGCAGGCA TGCTGGAAAG CTAGGTACCT GATTAATACG ACTCACTATA
     2881 GGGAGATCTC CCGTACCGGG GGCACAGCAA GGTCTTCTGA AATTCATGTT TTTTTTTTTT
     2941 TACTCTGCAT TGCAGTCTCC GCTCTTATTA GTTTTGCTTT ACGTAAGGTC TCGTTGCTGC
     3001 CATAAAATAA GCTCTAGAAC TAGTGATGAA AAAGCCTGAA CTCACCGCGA CGTCTGTCGA
     3061 GAAGTTTCTG ATCGAAAAGT TCGACAGCGT CTCCGACCTG ATGCAGCTCT CGGAGGGCGA
     3121 AGAATCTCGT GCTTTCAGCT TCGATGTAGG AGGGCGTGGA TATGTCCTGC GGGTAAATAG
     3181 CTGCGCCGAT GGTTTCTACA AAGATCGTTA TGTTTATCGG CACTTTGCAT CGGCCGCGCT
     3241 CCCGATTCCG GAAGTGCTTG ACATTGGGGA ATTCAGCGAG AGCCTGACCT ATTGCATCTC
     3301 CCGCCGTGCA CAGGGTGTCA CGTTGCAAGA CCTGCCTGAA ACCGAACTGC CCGCTGTTCT
     3361 GCAGCCGGTC GCGGAGGCCA TGGATGCGAT CGCTGCGGCC GATCTTAGCC AGACGAGCGG
     3421 GTTCGGCCCA TTCGGACCGC AAGGAATCGG TCAATACACT ACATGGCGTG ATTTCATATG
     3481 CGCGATTGCT GATCCCCATG TGTATCACTG GCAAACTGTG ATGGACGACA CCGTCAGTGC
     3541 GTCCGTCGCG CAGGCTCTCG ATGAGCTGAT GCTTTGGGCC GAGGACTGCC CCGAAGTCCG
     3601 GCACCTCGTG CACGCGGATT TCGGCTCCAA CAATGTCCTG ACGGACAATG GCCGCATAAC
     3661 AGCGGTCATT GACTGGAGCG AGGCGATGTT CGGGGATTCC CAATACGAGG TCGCCAACAT
     3721 CTTCTTCTGG AGGCCGTGGT TGGCTTGTAT GGAGCAGCAG ACGCGCTACT TCGAGCGGAG
     3781 GCATCCGGAG CTTGCAGGAT CGCCGCGGCT CCGGGCGTAT ATGCTCCGCA TTGGTCTTGA
     3841 CCAACTCTAT CAGAGCTTGG TTGACGGCAA TTTCGATGAT GCAGCTTGGG CGCAGGGTCG
     3901 ATGCGACGCA ATCGTCCGAT CCGGAGCCGG GACTGTCGGG CGTACACAAA TCGCCCGCAG
     3961 AAGCGCGGCC GTCTGGACCG ATGGCTGTGT AGAAGTACTC GCCGATAGTG GAAACCGACG
     4021 CCCCAGCACT CGTCCGAGGG CAAAGGAATA GAGTAGATGC CGACCGGGAT cgatccccCG
     4081 ATCCTAACAC CGGGTTGTGT GGCCAAAATT GTTCTGTAGT CGCTGTGAGT TGACACGGCT
     4141 AGTGCTTATG ATTTTCCTCG CGTGTGGTGC CTGTACTCAG CCCTATGCCT TATTTGCAAC
     4201 ACATTTACGT ACAGCGCACA AGAGAAGAGA AGATCACTTG AAGATAATAA ATATAGGGTT
     4261 GTAGGCATCT TGTTTAACTC AAATTTTCTC GTCTTGGTGT GTCGACATGA TTGAAATAGT
     4321 GCCACCAGTT GTGTTTGATG CGTTTGTTAT CTATGCAGTA TTCTGCAAGG CCTCGGAGAT
     4381 CCTAACACCG GGTTGTGTGG CCAAAATTGT TCTGTAGTCG CTGTGAGTTG ACACGGCTAG
     4441 TGCTTATGAT TTTCCTCGCG TGTGGTGCCT GTACTCAGCC CTATGCCTTA TTTGCAACAC
     4501 ATTTACGTAC AGCGCACAAG AGAAGAGAAG ATCACTTGAA GATAATAAAT ATAGGGTTGT
     4561 AGGCATCTTG TTTAACTCAA ATTTTCTCGT CTTGGTGTGT CGACATGATT GAAATAGTGC
     4621 CACCAGTTGT GTTTGATGCG TTTGTTATCT ATGCAGTATT CTGCAGGCTG CTAACAAAGC
     4681 CCGAAAGGAA GCTGAGTTGG CTGCTGCCAC CGCTGAGCAA TAACTAGCAT AACCCCTTGG
     4741 GGCCTCTAAA CGGGTCTTGA GGGGTTTTTT GCTGAAAGGA GAACTATATC CGGATAGGGC
     4801 TGCTAACAAA GCCCGAAAGG AAGCTGAGTT GGCTGCTGCC ACCGCTGAGC AATAACTAGC
     4861 ATAACCCCTT GGGGCCTCTA AACGGGTCTT GAGGGGTTTT TTGCTGAAAG GAGAACTATA
     4921 TCCGGATagg gcCCaaaaga cgcagcggtc ttgggaaacg aagccgcaaa aggtgggaca
     4981 atagtcaaaa attgcggtgg aaccggggaa aacgaggcca acggcggaaa tgtgggtatt
     5041 tctttagcga acgacatcct gtgtctctgc tacctgcgtg gaagcggcta cgcttccgat
     5101 cagaaaatgt gcttggacgg cgtgactggt ggatccaaca ataacgcctt aaattctgcc
     5161 ctcagcgact taaccaatga ctggccgaaa ttaaagaatg gatgccccaa gcatcaagga
     5221 aagacgacca ccgcctccat cgaggcttcc ctggccgctt tccatgcaaa gctcggagcc
     5281 caggcgaaca aggctgacgc cagccaccaa acagggaggt acatattggg cattgcgacg
     5341 acgccaaata caggctgtaa cggggcccag aaccaatttt gcgtcaacta caaacgccag
     5401 ctagcaggca ccgacaaagg gatcccgtgg gagcgcaagg tccggggagc cgaagataag
     5461 ctcgtggagg cggacactat gacgcgaatg gtagaaatgc taattcatcg gctggagaac
     5521 ttgaactgga cagcttgggg aatatacgaa gacgcgctgg aacatgtaga tgcccatgaa
     5581 tcaggacgta tcgagggcgg ctccggcacc aatgccgctg ccagcaccta tccaaaagaa
     5641 aaacaacaaa atgcaatttc aaacgagagc ccagtatcta cttcgggata cgtaggagtg
     5701 ccactaggtt ggttaatatc ggcttcactc ttccctGcgg ccgctcgaga attcGATNNN
     5761 NNNNNNNNNN NNNNNNNNNN NNNNNNNNNN NNNNNNNNNN NNNNNNNNNN NNNNNNNNNN
     5821 NNNNNNNNNN NNNNNNNNNN NNNNNANNNN NNNNNNNNNN NNNNNNNNNN NNNNNNNNNN
     5881 NNNNNNNNNN NNNNNCCTTT GACGTTGGAG TCCACGTTCT TTNNNNNNNN NNNNNNNNNN
     5941 NNNNNNNNNN NNNNNNNNNA CCCTATCTCG GTCTATTCTT TTGATTTATA AGGGATTTTG
     6001 CCGATTTCGG CCTATTGGTT AAAAAATGAG CTGATTTAAC AAAAATTTAA CGCGAATTTT
     6061 AACAAAATAT TAACGTTTAC AATTTCCCAG GTGGCACTTT TCGGGGAAAT GTGCGCGGAA
     6121 CCCCTATTTG TTTATTTTTC TAAATACATT CAAATATGTA TCCGCTCATG AGACAATAAC
     6181 CCTGATAAAT GCTTCAATAA TATTGAAAAA GGAAGAGTAT GAGTATTCAA CATTTCCGTG
     6241 TCGCCCTTAT TCCCTTTTTT GCGGCATTTT GCCTTCCTGT TTTTGCTCAC CCAGAAACGC
     6301 TGGTGAAAGT AAAAGATGCT GAAGATCAGT TGGGTGCACG AGTGGGTTAC ATCGAACTGG
     6361 ATCTCAACAG CGGTAAGATC CTTGAGAGTT TTCGCCCCGA AGAACGTTTT CCAATGATGA
     6421 GCACTTTTAA AGTTCTGCTA TGTGGCGCGG TATTATCCCG TATTGACGCC GGGCAAGAGC
     6481 AACTCGGTCG CCGCATACAC TATTCTCAGA ATGACTTGGT TGAGTACTCA CCAGTCACAG
     6541 AAAAGCATCT TACGGATGGC ATGACAGTAA GAGAATTATG CAGTGCTGCC ATAACCATGA
     6601 GTGATAACAC TGCGGCCAAC TTACTTCTGA CAACGATCGG AGGACCGAAG GAGCTAACCG
     6661 CTTTTTTGCA CAACATGGGG GATCATGTAA CTCGCCTTGA TCGTTGGGAA CCGGAGCTGA
     6721 ATGAAGCCAT ACCAAACGAC GAGCGTGACA CCACGATGCC TGTAGCAATG GCAACAACGT
     6781 TGCGCAAACT ATTAACTGGC GAACTACTTA CTCTAGCTTC CCGGCAACAA TTAATAGACT
     6841 GGATGGAGGC GGATAAAGTT GCAGGACCAC TTCTGCGCTC GGCCCTTCCG GCTGGCTGGT
     6901 TTATTGCTGA TAAATCTGGA GCCGGTGAGC GTGGGTCTCG CGGTATCATT GCAGCACTGG
     6961 GGCCAGATGG TAAGCCCTCC CGTATCGTAG TTATCTACAC GACGGGGAGT CAGGCAACTA
     7021 TGGATGAACG AAATAGACAG ATCGCTGAGA TAGGTGCCTC ACTGATTAAG CATTGGTAAC
     7081 TGTCAGACCA AGTTTACTCA TATATACTTT AGATTGATTT AAAACTTCAT TTTTAATTTA
     7141 AAAGGATCTA GGTGAAGATC CTTTTTGATA ATCTCATGAC CAAAATCCCT TAACGTGAGT
     7201 TTTCGTTCCA CTGAGCGTCA GACCCCGTAG AAAAGATCAA AGGATCTTCT TGAGATCCTT
     7261 TTTTTCTGCG CGTAATCTGC TGCTTGCAAA CAAAAAAACC ACCGCTACCA GCGGTGGTTT
     7321 GTTTGCCGGA TCAAGAGCTA CCAACTCTTT TTCCGAAGGT AACTGGCTTC AGCAGAGCGC
     7381 AGATACCAAA TACTGTCCTT CTAGTGTAGC CGTAGTTAGG CCACCACTTC AAGAACTCTG
     7441 TAGCACCGCC TACATACCTC GCTCTGCTAA TCCTGTTACC AGTGGCTGCT GCCAGTGGCG
     7501 ATAAGTCGTG TCTTACCGGG TTGGACTCAA GACGATAGTT ACCGGATAAG GCGCAGCGGT
     7561 CGGGCTGAAC GGGGGGTTCG TGCACACAGC CCAGCTTGGA GCGAACGACC TACACCGAAC
     7621 TGAGATACCT ACAGCGTGAG CTATGAGAAA GCGCCACGCT TCCCGAAGGG AGAAAGGCGG
     7681 ACAGGTATCC GGTAAGCGGC AGGGTCGGAA CAGGAGAGCG CACGAGGGAG CTTCCAGGGG
     7741 GAAACGCCTG GTATCTTTAT AGTCCTGTCG GGTTTCGCCA CCTCTGACTT GAGCGTCGAT
     7801 TTTTGTGATG CTCGTCAGGG GGGCGGAGCC TATGGAAAAA CGCCAGCAAC GCGGCCTTTT
     7861 TACGGTTCCT GGCCTTTTGC TGGCCTTTTG CTCACATGTT CTTTCCTGCG TTATCCCCTG
     7921 ATTCTGTGGA TAACCGTATT ACCGCCTTTG AGTGAGCTGA TACCGCTCGC CGCAGCCGAA
     7981 CGACCGAGCG CAGCGAGTCA GTGAGCGAGG AAGCGGAAGA GCGCCCAATA CGCAAACCGC
     8041 CTCTCCCCGC GCGTTGGCCG ATTCATTAAT GCAGCTGGCA CGACAGGTTT CCCGACTGGA
     8101 AAGCGGGCAG TGAGCGCAAC GCAATTAATG TGAGTTAGCT CACTCATTAG GCACCCCAGG
     8161 CTTTACACTT TATGCTTCCG GCTCGTATGT TGTGTG  
//
